>Addgene plasmid #50916 | pHAGE TRE dCas9-VP64 | addgene full sequence | sequence record 322440 | Addgene NGS Result
CAGCAAGAAAAGAATGAACAAGAATTATTGGAATTAGATAAATGGGCAAGTTTGTGGAATTGGTTTAACA
TAACAAATTGGCTGTGGTATATAAAATTATTCATAATGATAGTAGGAGGCTTGGTAGGTTTAAGAATAGT
TTTTGCTGTACTTTCTATAGTGAATAGAGTTAGGCAGGGATATTCACCATTATCGTTTCAGACCCACCTC
CCAACCCCGAGGGGACCCGACAGGCCCGAAGGAATAGAAGAAGAAGGTGGAGAGAGAGACAGAGACAGAT
CCATTCGATTAGTGAACGGATCTCGACGGTATCGCCGAATTCACAAATGGCAGTATTCATCCACAATTTT
AAAAGAAAAGGGGGGATTGGGGGGTACAGTGCAGGGGAAAGAATAGTAGACATAATAGCAACAGACATAC
AAACTAAAGAATTACAAAAACAAATTACAAAAATTCAAAATTTTCGGGTTTATTACAGGGACAGCAGAGA
TCCAGTTTGGACTAGGATCCTTTACCACTCCCTATCAGTGATAGAGAAAAGTGAAAGTCGAGTTTACCAC
TCCCTATCAGTGATAGAGAAAAGTGAAAGTCGAGTTTACCACTCCCTATCAGTGATAGAGAAAAGTGAAA
GTCGAGTTTACCACTCCCTATCAGTGATAGAGAAAAGTGAAAGTCGAGTTTACCACTCCCTATCAGTGAT
AGAGAAAAGTGAAAGTCGAGTTTACCACTCCCTATCAGTGATAGAGAAAAGTGAAAGTCGAGTTTACCAC
TCCCTATCAGTGATAGAGAAAAGTGAAAGTCGAGCTCGGTACCCGGGTCGAGGTAGGCGTGTACGGTGGG
AGGCCTATATAAGCAGAGCTCGTTTAGTGAACCGTCAGATCGCCTGGAGACGCCATCCACGCTGTTTTGA
CCTCCATAGAAGACACCGGGACCGATCCAGCCTCCGCGGCCCCGAACTAGTCCAGTGTGGTGGAATTCTG
CAGATATCAACAAGTTTGTACAAAAAAGCAGGCTGGCGCCACCATGGACAAGAAGTACTCCATTGGGCTC
GCTATCGGTACCAACAGCGTCGGCTGGGCCGTCATTACGGACGAGTACAAGGTGCCGAGCAAAAAATTCA
AAGTTCTGGGCAATACCGATCGCCACAGCATAAAGAAGAACCTCATTGGAGCCCTCCTGTTCGACTCCGG
GGAGACGGCCGAAGCCACGCGGCTCAAAAGAACAGCACGGCGCAGATATACCCGCAGAAAGAATCGGATC
TGCTACCTGCAGGAGATCTTTAGTAATGAGATGGCTAAGGTGGATGACTCTTTCTTCCATAGGCTGGAGG
AGTCCTTTTTGGTGGAGGAGGATAAAAAGCACGAGCGCCACCCAATCTTTGGCAATATCGTGGACGAGGT
GGCGTACCATGAAAAGTACCCAACCATATATCATCTGAGGAAGAAGCTGGTAGACAGTACTGATAAGGCT
GACTTGCGGTTGATCTATCTCGCGCTGGCGCACATGATCAAATTTCGGGGACACTTCCTCATCGAGGGGG
ACCTGAACCCAGACAACAGCGATGTCGACAAACTCTTTATCCAACTGGTTCAGACTTACAATCAGCTTTT
CGAGGAGAACCCGATCAACGCATCCGGCGTTGACGCCAAAGCAATCCTGAGCGCTAGGCTGTCCAAATCC
CGGCGGCTCGAAAACCTCATCGCACAGCTCCCTGGGGAGAAGAAGAACGGCCTGTTTGGTAATCTTATCG
CCCTGTCACTCGGGCTGACCCCCAACTTTAAATCTAACTTCGACCTGGCCGAAGATGCCAAGCTGCAACT
GAGCAAAGACACCTACGATGATGATCTCGACAATCTGCTGGCCCAGATCGGCGACCAGTACGCAGACCTT
TTTTTGGCGGCAAAGAACCTGTCAGACGCCATTCTGCTGAGTGATATTCTGCGAGTGAACACGGAGATCA
CCAAAGCTCCGCTGAGCGCTAGTATGATCAAGCGCTATGATGAGCACCACCAAGACTTGACTTTGCTGAA
GGCCCTTGTCAGACAGCAACTGCCTGAGAAGTACAAGGAAATTTTCTTCGATCAGTCTAAAAATGGCTAC
GCCGGATACATTGACGGCGGAGCAAGCCAGGAGGAATTTTACAAATTTATTAAGCCCATCTTGGAAAAAA
TGGACGGCACCGAGGAGCTGCTGGTAAAGCTGAACAGAGAAGATCTGTTGCGCAAACAGCGCACTTTCGA
CAATGGAAGCATCCCCCACCAGATTCACCTGGGCGAACTGCACGCTATCCTCAGGCGGCAAGAGGATTTC
TACCCCTTTTTGAAAGATAACAGGGAAAAGATTGAGAAAATCCTCACATTTCGGATACCCTACTATGTAG
GCCCCCTCGCTCGGGGAAATTCCAGATTCGCGTGGATGACTCGCAAATCAGAAGAGACCATCACTCCCTG
GAACTTCGAGGAAGTCGTGGATAAGGGGGCCTCTGCCCAGTCCTTCATCGAAAGGATGACTAACTTTGAT
AAAAATCTGCCTAACGAAAAGGTGCTTCCTAAACACTCTCTGCTGTACGAGTACTTCACAGTTTATAACG
AGCTCACCAAGGTCAAATACGTCACAGAAGGGATGAGAAAGCCAGCATTCCTGTCTGGAGAGCAGAAGAA
AGCTATCGTGGACCTCCTCTTCAAGACGAACCGGAAAGTTACCGTGAAACAGCTCAAAGAAGACTATTTC
AAAAAGATTGAATGTTTCGACTCTGTTGAAATCAGCGGAGTGGAGGATCGCTTCAACGCATCCCTGGGAA
CGTATCACGATCTCCTGAAAATCATTAAAGACAAGGACTTCCTGGACAATGAGGAGAACGAGGACATTCT
TGAGGACATTGTCCTCACCCTTACGTTGTTTGAAGATAGGGAGATGATTGAAGAACGCTTGAAAACTTAC
GCTCATCTCTTCGACGACAAAGTCATGAAACAGCTCAAGAGACGCCGATATACAGGATGGGGGCGGCTGT
CAAGAAAACTGATCAATGGCATCCGAGACAAGCAGAGTGGAAAGACAATCCTGGATTTTCTTAAGTCCGA
TGGATTTGCCAACCGGAACTTCATGCAGTTGATCCATGATGACTCTCTCACCTTTAAGGAGGACATCCAG
AAAGCACAAGTTTCTGGCCAGGGGGACAGTCTTCACGAGCACATCGCTAATCTTGCAGGTAGCCCAGCTA
TCAAAAAGGGAATACTGCAGACCGTTAAGGTCGTGGATGAACTCGTCAAAGTAATGGGAAGGCATAAGCC
CGAGAATATCGTTATCGAGATGGCCCGAGAGAACCAAACTACCCAGAAGGGACAGAAGAACAGTAGGGAA
AGGATGAAGAGGATTGAAGAGGGTATAAAAGAACTGGGGTCCCAAATCCTTAAGGAACACCCAGTTGAAA
ACACCCAGCTTCAGAATGAGAAGCTCTACCTGTACTACCTGCAGAACGGCAGGGACATGTACGTGGATCA
GGAACTGGACATCAACCGGTTGTCCGACTACGACGTGGATGCTATCGTGCCCCAAAGCTTTCTCAAAGAT
GATTCTATTGATAATAAAGTGTTGACAAGATCCGATAAAAATAGAGGGAAGAGTGATAACGTCCCCTCAG
AAGAAGTTGTCAAGAAAATGAAAAATTATTGGCGGCAGCTGCTGAACGCCAAACTGATCACACAACGGAA
GTTCGATAATCTGACTAAGGCTGAACGAGGTGGCCTGTCTGAGTTGGATAAAGCCGGCTTCATCAAAAGG
CAGCTTGTTGAGACACGCCAGATCACCAAGCACGTGGCCCAAATTCTCGATTCACGCATGAACACCAAGT
ACGATGAAAATGACAAACTGATTCGAGAGGTGAAAGTTATTACTCTGAAGTCTAAGCTGGTCTCAGATTT
CAGAAAGGACTTTCAGTTTTATAAGGTGAGAGAGATCAACAATTACCACCATGCGCATGATGCCTACCTG
AATGCAGTGGTAGGCACTGCACTTATCAAAAAATATCCCAAGCTGGAATCTGAATTTGTTTACGGAGACT
ATAAAGTGTACGATGTTAGGAAAATGATCGCAAAGTCTGAGCAGGAAATAGGCAAGGCCACCGCTAAGTA
CTTCTTTTACAGCAATATTATGAATTTTTTCAAGACCGAGATTACACTGGCCAATGGAGAGATTCGGAAG
CGACCACTTATCGAAACAAACGGAGAAACAGGAGAAATCGTGTGGGACAAGGGTAGGGATTTCGCGACAG
TCCGCAAGGTCCTGTCCATGCCGCAGGTGAACATCGTTAAAAAGACCGAAGTACAGACCGGAGGCTTCTC
CAAGGAAAGTATCCTCCCGAAAAGGAACAGCGACAAGCTGATCGCACGCAAAAAAGATTGGGACCCCAAG
AAATACGGCGGATTCGATTCTCCTACAGTCGCTTACAGTGTACTGGTTGTGGCCAAAGTGGAGAAAGGGA
AGTCTAAAAAACTCAAAAGCGTCAAGGAACTGCTGGGCATCACAATCATGGAGCGATCCAGCTTCGAGAA
AAACCCCATCGACTTTCTCGAAGCGAAAGGATATAAAGAGGTCAAAAAAGACCTCATCATTAAGCTGCCC
AAGTACTCTCTCTTTGAGCTTGAAAACGGCCGGAAACGAATGCTCGCTAGTGCGGGCGAGCTGCAGAAAG
GTAACGAGCTGGCACTGCCCTCTAAATACGTTAATTTCTTGTATCTGGCCAGCCACTATGAAAAGCTCAA
AGGGTCTCCCGAAGATAATGAGCAGAAGCAGCTGTTCGTGGAACAACACAAACACTACCTTGATGAGATC
ATCGAGCAAATAAGCGAGTTCTCCAAAAGAGTGATCCTCGCCGACGCTAACCTCGATAAGGTGCTTTCTG
CTTACAATAAGCACAGGGATAAGCCCATCAGGGAGCAGGCAGAAAACATTATCCACTTGTTTACTCTGAC
CAACTTGGGCGCGCCTGCAGCCTTCAAGTACTTCGACACCACCATAGACAGAAAGCGGTACACCTCTACA
AAGGAGGTCCTGGACGCCACACTGATTCATCAGTCAATTACGGGGCTCTATGAAACAAGAATCGACCTCT
CTCAGCTCGGTGGAGACGGCACCGGCGGGCCCAAGAAGAAGAGGAAGGTATACCCATACGATGTTCCTGA
CTATGCGGGCTATCCCTATGACGTCCCGGACTATGCAGGATCGTATCCTTATGACGTTCCAGATTACGCT
GGATCCGGTTCCGGACGGGCTGACGCATTGGACGATTTTGATCTGGATATGCTGGGAAGTGACGCCCTCG
ATGATTTTGACCTTGACATGCTTGGTTCGGATGCCCTTGATGACTTTGACCTCGACATGCTCGGCAGTGA
CGCCCTTGATGATTTCGACCTGGACATGCTGATTAACTAATTCGAATCCGGATAAGCGGCCGCCTCGAGA
TATCTAGACCCAGCTTTCTTGTACAAAGTGGTTGATATCCAGCACAGTGGCGGCCGCTCGAGTCTAGAGG
GCCCGCGGTTCGAATACCCATACGACGTCCCAGACTACGCTTAGTAATGATTAATTAAACTAGAAATTCT
ACCGGGTAGGGGAGGCGCTTTTCCCAAGGCAGTCTGGAGTAACCCACCCAAGATCTGGCCTCCGCGCCGG
GTTTTGGCGCCTCCCGCGGGCGCCCCCCTCCTCACGGCGAGCGCTGCCACGTCAGACGAAGGGCGCAGCG
AGCGTCCTGATCCTTCCGCCCGGACGCTCAGGACAGCGGCCCGCTGCTCATAAGACTCGGCCTTAGAACC
CCAGTATCAGCAGAAGGACATTTTAGGACGGGACTTGGGTGACTCTAGGGCACTGGTTTTCTTTCCAGAG
AGCGGAACAGGCGAGGAAAAGTAGTCCCTTCTCGGCGATTCTGCGGAGGGATCTCCGTGGGGCGGTGAAC
GCCGATGATTATATAAGGACGCGCCGGGTGTGGCACAGCTAGTTCCGTCGCAGCCGGGATTTGGGTCGCG
GTTCTTGTTTGTGGATCGCTGTGATCGTCACTTGGTGAGTAGCGGGCTGCTGGGCTGGCCGGGGCTTTCG
TGGCCGCCGGGCCGCTCGGTGGGACGGAAGCGTGTGGAGAGACCGCCAAGGGCTGTAGTCTGGGTCCGCG
AGCAAGGTTGCCCTGAACTGGGGGTTGGGGGGAGCGCAGCAAAATGGCGGCTGTTCCCGAGTCTTGAATG
GAAGACGCTTGTGAGGCGGGCTGTGAGGTCGTTGAAACAAGGTGGGGGGCATGGTGGGCGGCAAGAACCC
AAGGTCTTGAGGCCTTCGCTAATGCGGGAAAGCTCTTATTCGGGTGAGATGGGCTGGGGCACCATCTGGG
GACCCTGACGTGAAGTTTGTCACTGACTGGAGAACTCGGTTTGTCGTCTGTTGCGGGGGCGGCAGTTATG
GCGGTGCCGTTGGGCAGTGCACCCGTACCTTTGGGAGCGCGCGCCCTCGTCGTGTCGTGACGTCACCCGT
TCTGTTGGCTTATAATGCAGGGTGGGGCCACCTGCCGGTAGGTGTGCGGTAGGCTTTTCTCCGTCGCAGG
ACGCAGGGTTCGGGCCTAGGGTAGGCTCTCCTGAATCGACAGGCGCCGGACCTCTGGTGAGGGGAGGGAT
AAGTGAGGCGTCAGTTTCTTTGGTCGGTTTTATGTACCTATCTTCTTAAGTAGCTGAAGCTCCGGTTTTG
AACTATGCGCTCGGGGTTGGCGAGTGTGTTTTGTGAAGTTTTTTAGGCACCTTTTGAAATGTAATCATTT
GGGTCAATATGTAATTTTCAGTGTTAGACTAGTAAATTGTCCGCTAAATTCTGGCCGTTTTTGGCTTTTT
TGTTAGACGAAGCTTGGTACCGAGCTCGGATCTCCACCCCGTACCGGTCCTGCAGTCGAATTCACCATGT
CTAGACTGGACAAGAGCAAAGTCATAAACGGAGCTCTGGAATTACTCAATGGTGTCGGTATCGAAGGCCT
GACGACAAGGAAACTCGCTCAAAAGCTGGGAGTTGAGCAGCCTACCCTGTACTGGCACGTGAAGAACAAG
CGGGCCCTGCTCGATGCCCTGCCAATCGAGATGCTGGACAGGCATCATACCCACTTCTGCCCCCTGGAAG
GCGAGTCATGGCAAGACTTTCTGCGGAACAACGCCAAGTCATACCGCTGTGCTCTCCTCTCACATCGCGA
CGGGGCTAAAGTGCATCTCGGCACCCGCCCAACAGAGAAACAGTACGAAACCCTGGAAAATCAGCTCGCG
TTCCTGTGTCAGCAAGGCTTCTCCCTGGAGAACGCACTGTACGCTCTGTCCGCCGTGGGCCACTTTACAC
TGGGCTGCGTATTGGAGGAACAGGAGCATCAAGTAGCAAAAGAGGAAAGAGAGACACCTACCACCGATTC
TATGCCCCCACTTCTGAGACAAGCAATTGAGCTGTTCGACCGGCAGGGAGCCGAACCTGCCTTCCTTTTC
GGCCTGGAACTAATCATATGTGGCCTGGAGAAACAGCTAAAGTGCGAAAGCGGCGGGCCGACCGACGCCC
TTGACGATTTTGACTTAGACATGCTCCCAGCCGATGCCCTTGACGACTTTGACCTTGATATGCTGCCTGC
TGACGCTCTTGACGATTTTGACCTTGACATGCTCCCCGGGTAACTAAGTAAGGATCCGCGGCCGCACTAG
AGGAATTCCGCCCCTCTCCCCCCCCCCCTCTCCCTCCCCCCCCCCTAACGTTACTGGCCGAAGCCGCTTG
GAATAAGGCCGGTGTGCGTTTGTCTATATGTTATTTTCCACCATATTGCCGTCTTTTGGCAATGTGAGGG
CCCGGAAACCTGGCCCTGTCTTCTTGACGAGCATTCCTAGGGGTCTTTCCCCTCTCGCCAAAGGAATGCA
AGGTCTGTTGAATGTCGTGAAGGAAGCAGTTCCTCTGGAAGCTTCTTGAAGACAAACAACGTCTGTAGCG
ACCCTTTGCAGGCAGCGGAACCCCCCACCTGGCGACAGGTGCCTCTGCGGCCAAAAGCCACGTGTATAAG
ATACACCTGCAAAGGCGGCACAACCCCAGTGCCACGTTGTGAGTTGGATAGTTGTGGAAAGAGTCAAATG
GCTCTCCTCAAGCGTATTCAACAAGGGGCTGAAGGATGCCCAGAAGGTACCCCATTGTATGGGATCTGAT
CTGGGGCCTCGGTGCACATGCTTTACATGTGTTTAGTCGAGGTTAAAAAAACGTCTAGGCCCCCCGAACC
ACGGGGACGTGGTTTTCCTTTGAAAAACACGATGATAAGCTTACCGGTCCACCATGATTGAACAAGATGG
ATTGCACGCAGGTTCTCCGGCCGCTTGGGTGGAGAGGCTATTCGGCTATGACTGGGCACAACAGACAATC
GGCTGCTCTGATGCCGCCGTGTTCCGGCTGTCAGCGCAGGGGCGCCCGGTTCTTTTTGTCAAGACCGACC
TGTCCGGTGCCCTGAATGAACTGCAAGACGAGGCAGCGCGGCTATCGTGGCTGGCCACGACGGGCGTTCC
TTGCGCAGCTGTGCTCGACGTTGTCACTGAAGCGGGAAGGGACTGGCTGCTATTGGGCGAAGTGCCGGGG
CAGGATCTCCTGTCATCTCACCTTGCTCCTGCCGAGAAAGTATCCATCATGGCTGATGCAATGCGGCGGC
TGCATACGCTTGATCCGGCTACCTGCCCATTCGACCACCAAGCGAAACATCGCATCGAGCGAGCACGTAC
TCGGATGGAAGCCGGTCTTGTCGATCAGGATGATCTGGACGAAGAGCATCAGGGGCTCGCGCCAGCCGAA
CTGTTCGCCAGGCTCAAGGCGAGCATGCCCGACGGCGAGGATCTCGTCGTGACCCATGGCGATGCCTGCT
TGCCGAATATCATGGTGGAAAATGGCCGCTTTTCTGGATTCATCGACTGTGGCCGGCTGGGTGTGGCGGA
CCGCTATCAGGACATAGCGTTGGCTACCCGTGATATTGCTGAAGAGCTTGGCGGCGAATGGGCTGACCGC
TTCCTCGTGCTTTACGGTATCGCCGCTCCCGATTCGCAGCGCATCGCCTTCTATCGCCTTCTTGACGAGT
TCTTCTGATGTACAAGTAAAGCGGCCGCGACTCTAGATCATAATCAGCCATACCACATTTGTAGAGGTTT
TACTTGCTTTAAAAAACCTCCCACACCTCCCCCTGAACCTGAAACATAAAATGAATGCAATTGTTGTTGT
TTAGTCCCTCCCAATTCGATATCAAGCTTATCGCGATAGATCCTAATCAACCTCTGGATTACAAAATTTG
TGAAAGATTGACTGGTATTCTTAACTATGTTGCTCCTTTTACGCTATGTGGATACGCTGCTTTAATGCCT
TTGTATCATGCTATTGCTTCCCGTATGGCTTTCATTTTCTCCTCCTTGTATAAATCCTGGTTGCTGTCTC
TTTATGAGGAGTTGTGGCCCGTTGTCAGGCAACGTGGCGTGGTGTGCACTGTGTTTGCTGACGCAACCCC
CACTGGTTGGGGCATTGCCACCACCTGTCAGCTCCTTTCCGGGACTTTCGCTTTCCCCCTCCCTATTGCC
ACGGCGGAACTCATCGCCGCCTGCCTTGCCCGCTGCTGGACAGGGGCTCGGCTGTTGGGCACTGACAATT
CCGTGGTGTTGTCGGGGAAATCATCGTCCTTTCCTTGGCTGCTCGCCTGTGTTGCCACCTGGATTCTGCG
CGGGACGTCCTTCTGCTACGTCCCTTCGGCCCTCAATCCAGCGGACCTTCCTTCCCGCGGCCTGCTGCCG
GCTCTGCGGCCTCTTCCGCGTCTTCGCCTTCGCCCTCAGACGAGTCGGATCTCCCTTTGGGCCGCCTCCC
CGCCTGAGATCCTTTAAGACCAATGACTTACAAGGCAGCTGTAGATCTTAGCCACTTTTTAAAAGAAAAG
GGGGGACTGGAAGGGCTAATTCACTCCCAACGAAGACAAGATCTGCTTTTTGCTTGTACTGGGTCTCTCT
GGTTAGACCAGATCTGAGCCTGGGAGCTCTCTGGCTAACTAGGGAACCCACTGCTTAAGCCTCAATAAAG
CTTGCCTTGAGTGCTTCAAGTAGTGTGTGCCCGTCTGTTGTGTGACTCTGGTAACTAGAGATCCCTCAGA
CCCTTTTAGTCAGTGTGGAAAATCTCTAGCAGTAGTAGTTCATGTCATCTTATTATTCAGTATTTATAAC
TTGCAAAGAAATGAATATCAGAGAGTGAGAGGCCCGGGTTAATTAAGGAAAGGGCTAGATCATTCTTGAA
GACGAAAGGGCCTCGTGATACGCCTATTTTTATAGGTTAATGTCATGATAATAATGGTTTCTTAGACGTC
AGGTGGCACTTTTCGGGGAAATGTGCGCGGAACCCCTATTTGTTTATTTTTCTAAATACATTCAAATATG
TATCCGCTCATGAGACAATAACCCTGATAAATGCTTCAATAATATTGAAAAAGGAAGAGTATGAGTATTC
AACATTTCCGTGTCGCCCTTATTCCCTTTTTTGCGGCATTTTGCCTTCCTGTTTTTGCTCACCCAGAAAC
GCTGGTGAAAGTAAAAGATGCTGAAGATCAGTTGGGTGCACGAGTGGGTTACATCGAACTGGATCTCAAC
AGCGGTAAGATCCTTGAGAGTTTTCGCCCCGAAGAACGTTTTCCAATGATGAGCACTTTTAAAGTTCTGC
TATGTGGCGCGGTATTATCCCGTGTTGACGCCGGGCAAGAGCAACTCGGTCGCCGCATACACTATTCTCA
GAATGACTTGGTTGAGTACTCACCAGTCACAGAAAAGCATCTTACGGATGGCATGACAGTAAGAGAATTA
TGCAGTGCTGCCATAACCATGAGTGATAACACTGCGGCCAACTTACTTCTGACAACGATCGGAGGACCGA
AGGAGCTAACCGCTTTTTTGCACAACATGGGGGATCATGTAACTCGCCTTGATCGTTGGGAACCGGAGCT
GAATGAAGCCATACCAAACGACGAGCGTGACACCACGATGCCTGTAGCAATGGCAACAACGTTGCGCAAA
CTATTAACTGGCGAACTACTTACTCTAGCTTCCCGGCAACAATTAATAGACTGGATGGAGGCGGATAAAG
TTGCAGGACCACTTCTGCGCTCGGCCCTTCCGGCTGGCTGGTTTATTGCTGATAAATCTGGAGCCGGTGA
GCGTGGGTCTCGCGGTATCATTGCAGCACTGGGGCCAGATGGTAAGCCCTCCCGTATCGTAGTTATCTAC
ACGACGGGGAGTCAGGCAACTATGGATGAACGAAATAGACAGATCGCTGAGATAGGTGCCTCACTGATTA
AGCATTGGTAACTGTCAGACCAAGTTTACTCATATATACTTTAGATTGATTTAAAACTTCATTTTTAATT
TAAAAGGATCTAGGTGAAGATCCTTTTTGATAATCTCATGACCAAAATCCCTTAACGTGAGTTTTCGTTC
CACTGAGCGTCAGACCCCGTAGAAAAGATCAAAGGATCTTCTTGAGATCCTTTTTTTCTGCGCGTAATCT
GCTGCTTGCAAACAAAAAAACCACCGCTACCAGCGGTGGTTTGTTTGCCGGATCAAGAGCTACCAACTCT
TTTTCCGAAGGTAACTGGCTTCAGCAGAGCGCAGATACCAAATACTGTTCTTCTAGTGTAGCCGTAGTTA
GGCCACCACTTCAAGAACTCTGTAGCACCGCCTACATACCTCGCTCTGCTAATCCTGTTACCAGTGGCTG
CTGCCAGTGGCGATAAGTCGTGTCTTACCGGGTTGGACTCAAGACGATAGTTACCGGATAAGGCGCAGCG
GTCGGGCTGAACGGGGGGTTCGTGCACACAGCCCAGCTTGGAGCGAACGACCTACACCGAACTGAGATAC
CTACAGCGTGAGCTATGAGAAAGCGCCACGCTTCCCGAAGGGAGAAAGGCGGACAGGTATCCGGTAAGCG
GCAGGGTCGGAACAGGAGAGCGCACGAGGGAGCTTCCAGGGGGAAACGCCTGGTATCTTTATAGTCCTGT
CGGGTTTCGCCACCTCTGACTTGAGCGTCGATTTTTGTGATGCTCGTCAGGGGGGCGGAGCCTATGGAAA
AACGCCAGCAACGCGGCCTTTTTACGGTTCCTGGCCTTTTGCTGGCCTTTTGCTCACATGTTCTTTCCTG
CGTTATCCCCTGATTCTGTGGATAACCGTATTACCGCCTTTGAGTGAGCTGATACCGCTCGCCGCAGCCG
AACGACCGAGCGCAGCGAGTCAGTGAGCGAGGAAGCGGAAGAGCGCCCAATACGCAAACCGCCTCTCCCC
GCGCGTTGGCCGATTCATTAATGCAGCAAGCTCATGGCTGACTAATTTTTTTTATTTATGCAGAGGCCGA
GGCCGCCTCGGCCTCTGAGCTATTCCAGAAGTAGTGAGGAGGCTTTTTTGGAGGCCTAGGCTTTTGCAAA
AAGCTCCCCGTGGCACGACAGGTTTCCCGACTGGAAAGCGGGCAGTGAGCGCAACGCAATTAATGTGAGT
TAGCTCACTCATTAGGCACCCCAGGCTTTACACTTTATGCTTCCGGCTCGTATGTTGTGTGGAATTGTGA
GCGGATAACAATTTCACACAGGAAACAGCTATGACATGATTACGAATTTCACAAATAAAGCATTTTTTTC
ACTGCATTCTAGTTGTGGTTTGTCCAAACTCATCAATGTATCTTATCATGTCTGGATCAACTGGATAACT
CAAGCTAACCAAAATCATCCCAAACTTCCCACCCCATACCCTATTACCACTGCCAATTACCTGTGGTTTC
ATTTACTCTAAACCTGTGATTCCTCTGAATTATTTTCATTTTAAAGAAATTGTATTTGTTAAATATGTAC
TACAAACTTAGTAGTTGGAAGGGCTAATTCACTCCCAAAGAAGACAAGATATCCTTGATCTGTGGATCTA
CCACACACAAGGCTACTTCCCTGATTAGCAGAACTACACACCAGGGCCAGGGGTCAGATATCCACTGACC
TTTGGATGGTGCTACAAGCTAGTACCAGTTGAGCCAGATAAGGTAGAAGAGGCCAATAAAGGAGAGAACA
CCAGCTTGTTACACCCTGTGAGCCTGCATGGGATGGATGACCCGGAGAGAGAAGTGTTAGAGTGGAGGTT
TGACAGCCGCCTAGCATTTCATCACGTGGCCCGAGAGCTGCATCCGGAGTACTTCAAGAACTGCTGATAT
CGAGCTTGCTACAAGGGACTTTCCGCTGGGGACTTTCCAGGGAGGCGTGGCCTGGGCGGGACTGGGGAGT
GGCGAGCCCTCAGATCCTGCATATAAGCAGCTGCTTTTTGCCTGTACTGGGTCTCTCTGGTTAGACCAGA
TCTGAGCCTGGGAGCTCTCTGGCTAACTAGGGAACCCACTGCTTAAGCCTCAATAAAGCTTGCCTTGAGT
GCTTCAAGTAGTGTGTGCCCGTCTGTTGTGTGACTCTGGTAACTAGAGATCCCTCAGACCCTTTTAGTCA
GTGTGGAAAATCTCTAGCAGTGGCGCCCGAACAGGGACTTGAAAGCGAAAGGGAAACCAGAGGAGCTCTC
TCGACGCAGGACTCGGCTTGCTGAAGCGCGCACGGCAAGAGGCGAGGGGCGGCGACTGGTGAGTACGCCA
AAAATTTTGACTAGCGGAGGCTAGAAGGAGAGAGATGGGTGCGAGAGCGTCAGTATTAAGCGGGGGAGAA
TTAGATCGCGATGGGAAAAAATTCGGTTAAGGCCAGGGGGAAAGAAAAAATATAAATTAAAACATATAGT
ATGGGCAAGCAGGGAGCTAGAACGATTCGCAGTTAATCCTGGCCTGTTAGAAACATCAGAAGGCTGTAGA
CAAATACTGGGACAGCTACAACCATCCCTTCAGACAGGATCAGAAGAACTTAGATCATTATATAATACAG
TAGCAACCCTCTATTGTGTGCATCAAAGGATAGAGATAAAAGACACCAAGGAAGCTTTAGACAAGATAGA
GGAAGAGCAAAACAAAAGTAAGACCACCGCACAGCAAGCGGCCGGCCGCTGATCTTCAGACCTGGAGGAG
GAGATATGAGGGACAATTGGAGAAGTGAATTATATAAATATAAAGTAGTAAAAATTGAACCATTAGGAGT
AGCACCCACCAAGGCAAAGAGAAGAGTGGTGCAGAGAGAAAAAAGAGCAGTGGGAATAGGAGCTTTGTTC
CTTGGGTTCTTGGGAGCAGCAGGAAGCACTATGGGCGCAGCGTCAATGACGCTGACGGTACAGGCCAGAC
AATTATTGTCTGGTATAGTGCAGCAGCAGAACAATTTGCTGAGGGCTATTGAGGCGCAACAGCATCTGTT
GCAACTCACAGTCTGGGGCATCAAGCAGCTCCAGGCAAGAATCCTGGCTGTGGAAAGATACCTAAAGGAT
CAACAGCTCCTGGGGATTTGGGGTTGCTCTGGAAAACTCATTTGCACCACTGCTGTGCCTTGGAATGCTA
GTTGGAGTAATAAATCTCTGGAACAGATTTGGAATCACACGACCTGGATGGAGTGGGACAGAGAAATTAA
CAATTACACAAGCTTAATACACTCCTTAATTGAAGAATCGCAAAAC
Features (pLannotate 1.2.2; 35 found; start..end, strand, type, name):
    202..302     +  CDS            Rev (fragment): human immunodeficiency virus 1 (HIV-1) Rev protein; rev; enhances nuclear export of unspliced and incompletely spliced viral mRNAs
    347..464     +  misc_feature   cPPT/CTS: central polypurine tract and central termination sequence of HIV-1
    519..789     +  protein_bind   tetracycline response element: contains seven copies of the tetracycline operator tetO tetracycline repressor TetR
    800..817     +  misc_feature   MCS (fragment): pUC18/19 multiple cloning site
    822..860     +  promoter       minimal CMV promoter: human cytomegalovirus (CMV) immediate early promoter
    990..1014    +  protein_bind   attB1: mutant version of attB; recombination site for the Gateway® BP reaction BP Clonase™
   1024..5127    +  CDS            Cas9: Cas9 (Csn1) endonuclease from the Streptococcus pyogenes Type II CRISPR/Cas system generates RNA-guided double strand breaks in DNA
   5161..5250    +  CDS            3xHA: three tandem HA epitope tags
   5468..5492    -  protein_bind   attB2: mutant version of attB; recombination site for the Gateway® BP reaction BP Clonase™
   5604..5639    +  promoter       PGK promoter (fragment): mouse phosphoglycerate kinase 1 promoter
   5657..6868    +  promoter       UbC promoter: human ubiquitin C promoter
   6927..7624    +  CDS            rtTA3 (fragment): reverse tetracycline transactivator 3 activates expression from Tet-responsive promoters in the presence of doxycycline
   7554..7664    +  CDS            VP48: 3 tandem repeats of the minimal activation domain of herpes simplex virus VP16 (Cheng et al., 2013)
   7836..8298    +  misc_feature   IRES: internal ribosome entry site (IRES) of the encephalomyocarditis virus (EMCV)
   8314..9108    +  CDS            NeoR/KanR: aminoglycoside phosphotransferase from Tn5; aph(3')-II (or nptII); confers resistance to neomycin, kanamycin, and G418 (Geneticin®)
   9136..9219    +  CDS            large T antigen (fragment): large T antigen from SV40 (simian virus 40)
   9253..9273    +  misc_feature   MCS (fragment): pBluescript multiple cloning site
   9285..9873    +  misc_feature   WPRE: woodchuck hepatitis virus posttranscriptional regulatory element
   9881..9946    +  CDS            nef (fragment): NEF_HV1Z2 - Experimental evidence at protein level: Swiss-Prot protein existence level 1. Extracellular Nef protein targets CD4(+) T-lymphocytes for apoptosis by interacting with CXCR4 surface receptors. From Human immunodeficiency virus type 1 group M subtype D (isolate Z2/CDC-Z34) (HIV-1).
   9948..10181   +  LTR            3' LTR (ΔU3): self-inactivating 3' long terminal repeat (LTR) from HIV-1
  10386..10490   +  promoter       AmpR promoter: bla
  10491..11351   +  CDS            AmpR: β-lactamase; bla; confers resistance to ampicillin, carbenicillin, and related antibiotics
  11522..12110   +  rep_origin     ori: high-copy-number ColE1/pMB1/pBR322/pUC origin of replication
  12293..12347   +  CDS            lacI (fragment): lac repressor; lacI; The lac repressor binds to the lac operator to inhibit transcription in E. coli. This inhibition can be relieved by adding lactose or isopropyl-β-D-thiogalactopyranoside (IPTG).
  12353..12446   +  rep_origin     SV40 ori (fragment): SV40 origin of replication
  12471..12508   +  CDS            lacI (fragment): lac repressor; lacI; The lac repressor binds to the lac operator to inhibit transcription in E. coli. This inhibition can be relieved by adding lactose or isopropyl-β-D-thiogalactopyranoside (IPTG).
  12521..12542   +  protein_bind   CAP binding site: CAP binding activates transcription in the presence of cAMP. E. coli catabolite activator protein
  12557..12587   +  promoter       lac promoter: promoter for the E. coli lac operon
  12591..12613   +  protein_bind   lac operator (fragment): The lac repressor binds to the lac operator to inhibit transcription in E. coli. This inhibition can be relieved by adding lactose or isopropyl-β-D-thiogalactopyranoside (IPTG). lac repressor encoded by lacI
  12645..12728   +  polyA_signal   SV40 poly(A) signal (fragment): SV40 polyadenylation signal
  12895..13224   +  CDS            nef (fragment): NEF_HV1BR - Experimental evidence at protein level: Swiss-Prot protein existence level 1. Extracellular Nef protein targets CD4(+) T-lymphocytes for apoptosis by interacting with CXCR4 surface receptors (PubMed:14990729). From Human immunodeficiency virus type 1 group M subtype B (isolate BRU/LAI) (HIV-1).
  13272..13529   +  LTR            5' LTR (truncated): truncated 5' long terminal repeat (LTR) from HIV-1
  13576..13701   +  misc_feature   HIV-1 Ψ: packaging signal of human immunodeficiency virus type 1
  13685..14023   +  CDS            HIV-1 gag (fragment): gag protein from human immunodeficiency virus 1; gag
  14198..14431   +  misc_feature   RRE: The Rev response element (RRE) of HIV-1 allows for Rev-dependent mRNA export from the nucleus to the cytoplasm.
