>Addgene plasmid #50916 | pHAGE TRE dCas9-VP64 | analyzer sequence | sequence record 110674
TTGTACAAAGTGGTTGATATCCAGCACAGTGGCGGCCGCTCGAGTCTAGAGGGCCCGCGGTTCGAATACC
CATACGACGTCCCAGACTACGCTTAGTAATGATTAATTAAACTAGAAATTCTACCGGGTAGGGGAGGCGC
TTTTCCCAAGGCAGTCTGGAGTAACCCACCCAAGATCTGGCCTCCGCGCCGGGTTTTGGCGCCTCCCGCG
GGCGCCCCCCTCCTCACGGCGAGCGCTGCCACGTCAGACGAAGGGCGCAGCGAGCGTCCTGATCCTTCCG
CCCGGACGCTCAGGACAGCGGCCCGCTGCTCATAAGACTCGGCCTTAGAACCCCAGTATCAGCAGAAGGA
CATTTTAGGACGGGACTTGGGTGACTCTAGGGCACTGGTTTTCTTTCCAGAGAGCGGAACAGGCGAGGAA
AAGTAGTCCCTTCTCGGCGATTCTGCGGAGGGATCTCCGTGGGGCGGTGAACGCCGATGATTATATAAGG
ACGCGCCGGGTGTGGCACAGCTAGTTCCGTCGCAGCCGGGATTTGGGTCGCGGTTCTTGTTTGTGGATCG
CTGTGATCGTCACTTGGTGAGTAGCGGGCTGCTGGGCTGGCCGGGGCTTTCGTGGCCGCCGGGCCGCTCG
GTGGGACGGAAGCGTGTGGAGAGACCGCCAAGGGCTGTAGTCTGGGTCCGCGAGCAAGGTTGCCCTGAAC
TGGGGGTTGGGGGGAGCGCAGCAAAATGGCGGCTGTTCCCGAGTCTTGAATGGAAGACGCTTGTGAGGCG
GGCTGTGAGGTCGTTGAAACAAGGTGGGGGGCATGGTGGGCGGCAAGAACCCAAGGTCTTGAGGCCTTCG
CTAATGCGGGAAAGCTCTTATTCGGGTGAGATGGGCTGGGGCACCATCTGGGGACCCTGACGTGAAGTTT
GTCACTGACTGGAGAACTCGGTTTGTCGTCTGTTGCGGGGGCGGCAGTTATGGCGGTGCCGTTGGGCAGT
GCACCCGTACCTTTGGGAGCGCGCGCCCTCGTCGTGTCGTGACGTCACCCGTTCTGTTGGCTTATAATGC
AGGGTGGGGCCACCTGCCGGTAGGTGTGCGGTAGGCTTTTCTCCGTCGCAGGACGCAGGGTTCGGGCCTA
GGGTAGGCTCTCCTGAATCGACAGGCGCCGGACCTCTGGTGAGGGGAGGGATAAGTGAGGCGTCAGTTTC
TTTGGTCGGTTTTATGTACCTATCTTCTTAAGTAGCTGAAGCTCCGGTTTTGAACTATGCGCTCGGGGTT
GGCGAGTGTGTTTTGTGAAGTTTTTTAGGCACCTTTTGAAATGTAATCATTTGGGTCAATATGTAATTTT
CAGTGTTAGACTAGTAAATTGTCCGCTAAATTCTGGCCGTTTTTGGCTTTTTTGTTAGACGAAGCTTGGT
ACCGAGCTCGGATCTCCACCCCGTACCGGTCCTGCAGTCGAATTCACCATGTCTAGACTGGACAAGAGCA
AAGTCATAAACGGAGCTCTGGAATTACTCAATGGTGTCGGTATCGAAGGCCTGACGACAAGGAAACTCGC
TCAAAAGCTGGGAGTTGAGCAGCCTACCCTGTACTGGCACGTGAAGAACAAGCGGGCCCTGCTCGATGCC
CTGCCAATCGAGATGCTGGACAGGCATCATACCCACTTCTGCCCCCTGGAAGGCGAGTCATGGCAAGACT
TTCTGCGGAACAACGCCAAGTCATACCGCTGTGCTCTCCTCTCACATCGCGACGGGGCTAAAGTGCATCT
CGGCACCCGCCCAACAGAGAAACAGTACGAAACCCTGGAAAATCAGCTCGCGTTCCTGTGTCAGCAAGGC
TTCTCCCTGGAGAACGCACTGTACGCTCTGTCCGCCGTGGGCCACTTTACACTGGGCTGCGTATTGGAGG
AACAGGAGCATCAAGTAGCAAAAGAGGAAAGAGAGACACCTACCACCGATTCTATGCCCCCACTTCTGAG
ACAAGCAATTGAGCTGTTCGACCGGCAGGGAGCCGAACCTGCCTTCCTTTTCGGCCTGGAACTAATCATA
TGTGGCCTGGAGAAACAGCTAAAGTGCGAAAGCGGCGGGCCGACCGACGCCCTTGACGATTTTGACTTAG
ACATGCTCCCAGCCGATGCCCTTGACGACTTTGACCTTGATATGCTGCCTGCTGACGCTCTTGACGATTT
TGACCTTGACATGCTCCCCGGGTAACTAAGTAAGGATCCGCGGCCGCACTAGAGGAATTCCGCCCCTCTC
CCTCCCCCCCCCCTAACGTTACTGGCCGAAGCCGCTTGGAATAAGGCCGGTGTGTGTTTGTCTATATGTT
ATTTTCCACCATATTGCCGTCTTTTGGCAATGTGAGGGCCCGGAAACCTGGCCCTGTCTTCTTGACGAGC
ATTCCTAGGGGTCTTTCCCCTCTCGCCAAAGGAATGCAAGGTCTGTTGAATGTCGTGAAGGAAGCAGTTC
CTCTGGAAGCTTCTTGAAGACAAACAACGTCTGTAGCGACCCTTTGCAGGCAGCGGAACCCCCCACCTGG
CGACAGGTGCCTCTGCGGCCAAAAGCCACGTGTATAAGATACACCTGCAAAGGCGGCACAACCCCAGTGC
CACGTTGTGAGTTGGATAGTTGTGGAAAGAGTCAAATGGCTCTCCTCAAGCGTAGTCAACAAGGGGCTGA
AGGATGCCCAGAAGGTACCCCATTGTATGGGAATCTGATCTGGGGCCTCGGTGCACATGCTTTACATGTG
TTTAGTCGAGGTTAAAAAAACGTCTAGGCCCCCCGAACCACGGGGACGTGGTTTTCCTTTGAAAAACACG
ATGATAAGCTTACCGGTCCACCATGATTGAACAAGATGGATTGCACGCAGGTTCTCCGGCCGCTTGGGTG
GAGAGGCTATTCGGCTATGACTGGGCACAACAGACAATCGGCTGCTCTGATGCCGCCGTGTTCCGGCTGT
CAGCGCAGGGGCGCCCGGTTCTTTTTGTCAAGACCGACCTGTCCGGTGCCCTGAATGAACTGCAAGACGA
GGCAGCGCGGCTATCGTGGCTGGCCACGACGGGCGTTCCTTGCGCAGCTGTGCTCGACGTTGTCACTGAA
GCGGGAAGGGACTGGCTGCTATTGGGCGAAGTGCCGGGGCAGGATCTCCTGTCATCTCACCTTGCTCCTG
CCGAGAAAGTATCCATCATGGCTGATGCAATGCGGCGGCTGCATACGCTTGATCCGGCTACCTGCCCATT
CGACCACCAAGCGAAACATCGCATCGAGCGAGCACGTACTCGGATGGAAGCCGGTCTTGTCGATCAGGAT
GATCTGGACGAAGAGCATCAGGGGCTCGCGCCAGCCGAACTGTTCGCCAGGCTCAAGGCGAGCATGCCCG
ACGGCGAGGATCTCGTCGTGACCCATGGCGATGCCTGCTTGCCGAATATCATGGTGGAAAATGGCCGCTT
TTCTGGATTCATCGACTGTGGCCGGCTGGGTGTGGCGGACCGCTATCAGGACATAGCGTTGGCTACCCGT
GATATTGCTGAAGAGCTTGGCGGCGAATGGGCTGACCGCTTCCTCGTGCTTTACGGTATCGCCGCTCCCG
ATTCGCAGCGCATCGCCTTCTATCGCCTTCTTGACGAGTTCTTCTGATGTACAAGTAAAGCGGCCGCGAC
TCTAGATCATAATCAGCCATACCACATTTGTAGAGGTTTTACTTGCTTTAAAAAACCTCCCACACCTCCC
CCTGAACCTGAAACATAAAATGAATGCAATTGTTGTTGTTTAGTCCCTCCCAATTCGATATCAAGCTTAT
CGATCGATAGATCCTAATCAACCTCTGGATTACAAAATTTGTGAAAGATTGACTGGTATTCTTAACTATG
TTGCTCCTTTTACGCTATGTGGATACGCTGCTTTAATGCCTTTGTATCATGCTATTGCTTCCCGTATGGC
TTTCATTTTCTCCTCCTTGTATAAATCCTGGTTGCTGTCTCTTTATGAGGAGTTGTGGCCCGTTGTCAGG
CAACGTGGCGTGGTGTGCACTGTGTTTGCTGACGCAACCCCCACTGGTTGGGGCATTGCCACCACCTGTC
AGCTCCTTTCCGGGACTTTCGCTTTCCCCCTCCCTATTGCCACGGCGGAACTCATCGCCGCCTGCCTTGC
CCGCTGCTGGACAGGGGCTCGGCTGTTGGGCACTGACAATTCCGTGGTGTTGTCGGGGAAATCATCGTCC
TTTCCTTGGCTGCTCGCCTGTGTTGCCACCTGGATTCTGCGCGGGACGTCCTTCTGCTACGTCCCTTCGG
CCCTCAATCCAGCGGACCTTCCTTCCCGCGGCCTGCTGCCGGCTCTGCGGCCTCTTCCGCGTCTTCGCCT
TCGCCCTCAGACGAGTCGGATCTCCCTTTGGGCCGCCTCCCCGCCTGAGATCCTTTAAGACCAATGACTT
ACAAGGCAGCTGTAGATCTTAGCCACTTTTTAAAAGAAAAGGGGGGACTGGAAGGGCTAATTCACTCCCA
ACGAAGACAAGATCTGCTTTTTGCTTGTACTGGGTCTCTCTGGTTAGACCAGATCTGAGCCTGGGAGCTC
TCTGGCTAACTAGGGAACCCACTGCTTAAGCCTCAATAAAGCTTGCCTTGAGTGCTTCAAGTAGTGTGTG
CCCGTCTGTTGTGTGACTCTGGTAACTAGAGATCCCTCAGACCCTTTTAGTCAGTGTGGAAAATCTCTAG
CAGTAGTAGTTCATGTCATCTTATTATTCAGTATTTATAACTTGCAAAGAAATGAATATCAGAGAGTGAG
AGGCCCGGGTTAATTAAGGAAAGGGCTAGATCATTCTTGAAGACGAAAGGGCCTCGTGATACGCCTATTT
TTATAGGTTAATGTCATGATAATAATGGTTTCTTAGACGTCAGGTGGCACTTTTCGGGGAAATGTGCGCG
GAACCCCTATTTGTTTATTTTTCTAAATACATTCAAATATGTATCCGCTCATGAGACAATAACCCTGATA
AATGCTTCAATAATATTGAAAAAGGAAGAGTATGAGTATTCAACATTTCCGTGTCGCCCTTATTCCCTTT
TTTGCGGCATTTTGCCTTCCTGTTTTTGCTCACCCAGAAACGCTGGTGAAAGTAAAAGATGCTGAAGATC
AGTTGGGTGCACGAGTGGGTTACATCGAACTGGATCTCAACAGCGGTAAGATCCTTGAGAGTTTTCGCCC
CGAAGAACGTTTTCCAATGATGAGCACTTTTAAAGTTCTGCTATGTGGCGCGGTATTATCCCGTGTTGAC
GCCGGGCAAGAGCAACTCGGTCGCCGCATACACTATTCTCAGAATGACTTGGTTGAGTACTCACCAGTCA
CAGAAAAGCATCTTACGGATGGCATGACAGTAAGAGAATTATGCAGTGCTGCCATAACCATGAGTGATAA
CACTGCGGCCAACTTACTTCTGACAACGATCGGAGGACCGAAGGAGCTAACCGCTTTTTTGCACAACATG
GGGGATCATGTAACTCGCCTTGATCGTTGGGAACCGGAGCTGAATGAAGCCATACCAAACGACGAGCGTG
ACACCACGATGCCTGTAGCAATGGCAACAACGTTGCGCAAACTATTAACTGGCGAACTACTTACTCTAGC
TTCCCGGCAACAATTAATAGACTGGATGGAGGCGGATAAAGTTGCAGGACCACTTCTGCGCTCGGCCCTT
CCGGCTGGCTGGTTTATTGCTGATAAATCTGGAGCCGGTGAGCGTGGGTCTCGCGGTATCATTGCAGCAC
TGGGGCCAGATGGTAAGCCCTCCCGTATCGTAGTTATCTACACGACGGGGAGTCAGGCAACTATGGATGA
ACGAAATAGACAGATCGCTGAGATAGGTGCCTCACTGATTAAGCATTGGTAACTGTCAGACCAAGTTTAC
TCATATATACTTTAGATTGATTTAAAACTTCATTTTTAATTTAAAAGGATCTAGGTGAAGATCCTTTTTG
ATAATCTCATGACCAAAATCCCTTAACGTGAGTTTTCGTTCCACTGAGCGTCAGACCCCGTAGAAAAGAT
CAAAGGATCTTCTTGAGATCCTTTTTTTCTGCGCGTAATCTGCTGCTTGCAAACAAAAAAACCACCGCTA
CCAGCGGTGGTTTGTTTGCCGGATCAAGAGCTACCAACTCTTTTTCCGAAGGTAACTGGCTTCAGCAGAG
CGCAGATACCAAATACTGTTCTTCTAGTGTAGCCGTAGTTAGGCCACCACTTCAAGAACTCTGTAGCACC
GCCTACATACCTCGCTCTGCTAATCCTGTTACCAGTGGCTGCTGCCAGTGGCGATAAGTCGTGTCTTACC
GGGTTGGACTCAAGACGATAGTTACCGGATAAGGCGCAGCGGTCGGGCTGAACGGGGGGTTCGTGCACAC
AGCCCAGCTTGGAGCGAACGACCTACACCGAACTGAGATACCTACAGCGTGAGCTATGAGAAAGCGCCAC
GCTTCCCGAAGGGAGAAAGGCGGACAGGTATCCGGTAAGCGGCAGGGTCGGAACAGGAGAGCGCACGAGG
GAGCTTCCAGGGGGAAACGCCTGGTATCTTTATAGTCCTGTCGGGTTTCGCCACCTCTGACTTGAGCGTC
GATTTTTGTGATGCTCGTCAGGGGGGCGGAGCCTATGGAAAAACGCCAGCAACGCGGCCTTTTTACGGTT
CCTGGCCTTTTGCTGGCCTTTTGCTCACATGTTCTTTCCTGCGTTATCCCCTGATTCTGTGGATAACCGT
ATTACCGCCTTTGAGTGAGCTGATACCGCTCGCCGCAGCCGAACGACCGAGCGCAGCGAGTCAGTGAGCG
AGGAAGCGGAAGAGCGCCCAATACGCAAACCGCCTCTCCCCGCGCGTTGGCCGATTCATTAATGCAGCAA
GCTCATGGCTGACTAATTTTTTTTATTTATGCAGAGGCCGAGGCCGCCTCGGCCTCTGAGCTATTCCAGA
AGTAGTGAGGAGGCTTTTTTGGAGGCCTAGGCTTTTGCAAAAAGCTCCCCGTGGCACGACAGGTTTCCCG
ACTGGAAAGCGGGCAGTGAGCGCAACGCAATTAATGTGAGTTAGCTCACTCATTAGGCACCCCAGGCTTT
ACACTTTATGCTTCCGGCTCGTATGTTGTGTGGAATTGTGAGCGGATAACAATTTCACACAGGAAACAGC
TATGACATGATTACGAATTTCACAAATAAAGCATTTTTTTCACTGCATTCTAGTTGTGGTTTGTCCAAAC
TCATCAATGTATCTTATCATGTCTGGATCAACTGGATAACTCAAGCTAACCAAAATCATCCCAAACTTCC
CACCCCATACCCTATTACCACTGCCAATTACCTGTGGTTTCATTTACTCTAAACCTGTGATTCCTCTGAA
TTATTTTCATTTTAAAGAAATTGTATTTGTTAAATATGTACTACAAACTTAGTAGTTGGAAGGGCTAATT
CACTCCCAAAGAAGACAAGATATCCTTGATCTGTGGATCTACCACACACAAGGCTACTTCCCTGATTAGC
AGAACTACACACCAGGGCCAGGGGTCAGATATCCACTGACCTTTGGATGGTGCTACAAGCTAGTACCAGT
TGAGCCAGATAAGGTAGAAGAGGCCAATAAAGGAGAGAACACCAGCTTGTTACACCCTGTGAGCCTGCAT
GGGATGGATGACCCGGAGAGAGAAGTGTTAGAGTGGAGGTTTGACAGCCGCCTAGCATTTCATCACGTGG
CCCGAGAGCTGCATCCGGAGTACTTCAAGAACTGCTGATATCGAGCTTGCTACAAGGGACTTTCCGCTGG
GGACTTTCCAGGGAGGCGTGGCCTGGGCGGGACTGGGGAGTGGCGAGCCCTCAGATCCTGCATATAAGCA
GCTGCTTTTTGCCTGTACTGGGTCTCTCTGGTTAGACCAGATCTGAGCCTGGGAGCTCTCTGGCTAACTA
GGGAACCCACTGCTTAAGCCTCAATAAAGCTTGCCTTGAGTGCTTCAAGTAGTGTGTGCCCGTCTGTTGT
GTGACTCTGGTAACTAGAGATCCCTCAGACCCTTTTAGTCAGTGTGGAAAATCTCTAGCAGTGGCGCCCG
AACAGGGACTTGAAAGCGAAAGGGAAACCAGAGGAGCTCTCTCGACGCAGGACTCGGCTTGCTGAAGCGC
GCACGGCAAGAGGCGAGGGGCGGCGACTGGTGAGTACGCCAAAAATTTTGACTAGCGGAGGCTAGAAGGA
GAGAGATGGGTGCGAGAGCGTCAGTATTAAGCGGGGGAGAATTAGATCGCGATGGGAAAAAATTCGGTTA
AGGCCAGGGGGAAAGAAAAAATATAAATTAAAACATATAGTATGGGCAAGCAGGGAGCTAGAACGATTCG
CAGTTAATCCTGGCCTGTTAGAAACATCAGAAGGCTGTAGACAAATACTGGGACAGCTACAACCATCCCT
TCAGACAGGATCAGAAGAACTTAGATCATTATATAATACAGTAGCAACCCTCTATTGTGTGCATCAAAGG
ATAGAGATAAAAGACACCAAGGAAGCTTTAGACAAGATAGAGGAAGAGCAAAACAAAAGTAAGACCACCG
CACAGCAAGCGGCCGGCCGCTGATCTTCAGACCTGGAGGAGGAGATATGAGGGACAATTGGAGAAGTGAA
TTATATAAATATAAAGTAGTAAAAATTGAACCATTAGGAGTAGCACCCACCAAGGCAAAGAGAAGAGTGG
TGCAGAGAGAAAAAAGAGCAGTGGGAATAGGAGCTTTGTTCCTTGGGTTCTTGGGAGCAGCAGGAAGCAC
TATGGGCGCAGCGTCAATGACGCTGACGGTACAGGCCAGACAATTATTGTCTGGTATAGTGCAGCAGCAG
AACAATTTGCTGAGGGCTATTGAGGCGCAACAGCATCTGTTGCAACTCACAGTCTGGGGCATCAAGCAGC
TCCAGGCAAGAATCCTGGCTGTGGAAAGATACCTAAAGGATCAACAGCTCCTGGGGATTTGGGGTTGCTC
TGGAAAACTCATTTGCACCACTGCTGTGCCTTGGAATGCTAGTTGGAGTAATAAATCTCTGGAACAGATT
TGGAATCACACGACCTGGATGGAGTGGGACAGAGAAATTAACAATTACACAAGCTTAATACACTCCTTAA
TTGAAGAATCGCAAAACCAGCAAGAAAAGAATGAACAAGAATTATTGGAATTAGATAAATGGGCAAGTTT
GTGGAATTGGTTTAACATAACAAATTGGCTGTGGTATATAAAATTATTCATAATGATAGTAGGAGGCTTG
GTAGGTTTAAGAATAGTTTTTGCTGTACTTTCTATAGTGAATAGAGTTAGGCAGGGATATTCACCATTAT
CGTTTCAGACCCACCTCCCAACCCCGAGGGGACCCGACAGGCCCGAAGGAATAGAAGAAGAAGGTGGAGA
GAGAGACAGAGACAGATCCATTCGATTAGTGAACGGATCTCGACGGTATCGCCGAATTCACAAATGGCAG
TATTCATCCACAATTTTAAAAGAAAAGGGGGGATTGGGGGGTACAGTGCAGGGGAAAGAATAGTAGACAT
AATAGCAACAGACATACAAACTAAAGAATTACAAAAACAAATTACAAAAATTCAAAATTTTCGGGTTTAT
TACAGGGACAGCAGAGATCCAGTTTGGACTAGGATCCTTTACCACTCCCTATCAGTGATAGAGAAAAGTG
AAAGTCGAGTTTACCACTCCCTATCAGTGATAGAGAAAAGTGAAAGTCGAGTTTACCACTCCCTATCAGT
GATAGAGAAAAGTGAAAGTCGAGTTTACCACTCCCTATCAGTGATAGAGAAAAGTGAAAGTCGAGTTTAC
CACTCCCTATCAGTGATAGAGAAAAGTGAAAGTCGAGTTTACCACTCCCTATCAGTGATAGAGAAAAGTG
AAAGTCGAGTTTACCACTCCCTATCAGTGATAGAGAAAAGTGAAAGTCGAGCTCGGTACCCGGGTCGAGG
TAGGCGTGTACGGTGGGAGGCCTATATAAGCAGAGCTCGTTTAGTGAACCGTCAGATCGCCTGGAGACGC
CATCCACGCTGTTTTGACCTCCATAGAAGACACCGGGACCGATCCAGCCTCCGCGGCCCCGAACTAGTCC
AGTGTGGTGGAATTCTGCAGATATCAACAAGTTTGTACAAAAAAGCAGGCTGGCGCCACCATGGACAAGA
AGTACTCCATTGGGCTCGCTATCGGTACCAACAGCGTCGGCTGGGCCGTCATTACGGACGAGTACAAGGT
GCCGAGCAAAAAATTCAAAGTTCTGGGCAATACCGATCGCCACAGCATAAAGAAGAACCTCATTGGAGCC
CTCCTGTTCGACTCCGGGGAGACGGCCGAAGCCACGCGGCTCAAAAGAACAGCACGGCGCAGATATACCC
GCAGAAAGAATCGGATCTGCTACCTGCAGGAGATCTTTAGTAATGAGATGGCTAAGGTGGATGACTCTTT
CTTCCATAGGCTGGAGGAGTCCTTTTTGGTGGAGGAGGATAAAAAGCACGAGCGCCACCCAATCTTTGGC
AATATCGTGGACGAGGTGGCGTACCATGAAAAGTACCCAACCATATATCATCTGAGGAAGAAGCTGGTAG
ACAGTACTGATAAGGCTGACTTGCGGTTGATCTATCTCGCGCTGGCGCACATGATCAAATTTCGGGGACA
CTTCCTCATCGAGGGGGACCTGAACCCAGACAACAGCGATGTCGACAAACTCTTTATCCAACTGGTTCAG
ACTTACAATCAGCTTTTCGAGGAGAACCCGATCAACGCATCCGGCGTTGACGCCAAAGCAATCCTGAGCG
CTAGGCTGTCCAAATCCCGGCGGCTCGAAAACCTCATCGCACAGCTCCCTGGGGAGAAGAAGAACGGCCT
GTTTGGTAATCTTATCGCCCTGTCACTCGGGCTGACCCCCAACTTTAAATCTAACTTCGACCTGGCCGAA
GATGCCAAGCTGCAACTGAGCAAAGACACCTACGATGATGATCTCGACAATCTGCTGGCCCAGATCGGCG
ACCAGTACGCAGACCTTTTTTTGGCGGCAAAGAACCTGTCAGACGCCATTCTGCTGAGTGATATTCTGCG
AGTGAACACGGAGATCACCAAAGCTCCGCTGAGCGCTAGTATGATCAAGCGCTATGATGAGCACCACCAA
GACTTGACTTTGCTGAAGGCCCTTGTCAGACAGCAACTGCCTGAGAAGTACAAGGAAATTTTCTTCGATC
AGTCTAAAAATGGCTACGCCGGATACATTGACGGCGGAGCAAGCCAGGAGGAATTTTACAAATTTATTAA
GCCCATCTTGGAAAAAATGGACGGCACCGAGGAGCTGCTGGTAAAGCTGAACAGAGAAGATCTGTTGCGC
AAACAGCGCACTTTCGACAATGGAAGCATCCCCCACCAGATTCACCTGGGCGAACTGCACGCTATCCTCA
GGCGGCAAGAGGATTTCTACCCCTTTTTGAAAGATAACAGGGAAAAGATTGAGAAAATCCTCACATTTCG
GATACCCTACTATGTAGGCCCCCTCGCTCGGGGAAATTCCAGATTCGCGTGGATGACTCGCAAATCAGAA
GAGACCATCACTCCCTGGAACTTCGAGGAAGTCGTGGATAAGGGGGCCTCTGCCCAGTCCTTCATCGAAA
GGATGACTAACTTTGATAAAAATCTGCCTAACGAAAAGGTGCTTCCTAAACACTCTCTGCTGTACGAGTA
CTTCACAGTTTATAACGAGCTCACCAAGGTCAAATACGTCACAGAAGGGATGAGAAAGCCAGCATTCCTG
TCTGGAGAGCAGAAGAAAGCTATCGTGGACCTCCTCTTCAAGACGAACCGGAAAGTTACCGTGAAACAGC
TCAAAGAAGACTATTTCAAAAAGATTGAATGTTTCGACTCTGTTGAAATCAGCGGAGTGGAGGATCGCTT
CAACGCATCCCTGGGAACGTATCACGATCTCCTGAAAATCATTAAAGACAAGGACTTCCTGGACAATGAG
GAGAACGAGGACATTCTTGAGGACATTGTCCTCACCCTTACGTTGTTTGAAGATAGGGAGATGATTGAAG
AACGCTTGAAAACTTACGCTCATCTCTTCGACGACAAAGTCATGAAACAGCTCAAGAGACGCCGATATAC
AGGATGGGGGCGGCTGTCAAGAAAACTGATCAATGGCATCCGAGACAAGCAGAGTGGAAAGACAATCCTG
GATTTTCTTAAGTCCGATGGATTTGCCAACCGGAACTTCATGCAGTTGATCCATGATGACTCTCTCACCT
TTAAGGAGGACATCCAGAAAGCACAAGTTTCTGGCCAGGGGGACAGTCTTCACGAGCACATCGCTAATCT
TGCAGGTAGCCCAGCTATCAAAAAGGGAATACTGCAGACCGTTAAGGTCGTGGATGAACTCGTCAAAGTA
ATGGGAAGGCATAAGCCCGAGAATATCGTTATCGAGATGGCCCGAGAGAACCAAACTACCCAGAAGGGAC
AGAAGAACAGTAGGGAAAGGATGAAGAGGATTGAAGAGGGTATAAAAGAACTGGGGTCCCAAATCCTTAA
GGAACACCCAGTTGAAAACACCCAGCTTCAGAATGAGAAGCTCTACCTGTACTACCTGCAGAACGGCAGG
GACATGTACGTGGATCAGGAACTGGACATCAACCGGTTGTCCGACTACGACGTGGATGCTATCGTGCCCC
AAAGCTTTCTCAAAGATGATTCTATTGATAATAAAGTGTTGACAAGATCCGATAAAAATAGAGGGAAGAG
TGATAACGTCCCCTCAGAAGAAGTTGTCAAGAAAATGAAAAATTATTGGCGGCAGCTGCTGAACGCCAAA
CTGATCACACAACGGAAGTTCGATAATCTGACTAAGGCTGAACGAGGTGGCCTGTCTGAGTTGGATAAAG
CCGGCTTCATCAAAAGGCAGCTTGTTGAGACACGCCAGATCACCAAGCACGTGGCCCAAATTCTCGATTC
ACGCATGAACACCAAGTACGATGAAAATGACAAACTGATTCGAGAGGTGAAAGTTATTACTCTGAAGTCT
AAGCTGGTCTCAGATTTCAGAAAGGACTTTCAGTTTTATAAGGTGAGAGAGATCAACAATTACCACCATG
CGCATGATGCCTACCTGAATGCAGTGGTAGGCACTGCACTTATCAAAAAATATCCCAAGCTGGAATCTGA
ATTTGTTTACGGAGACTATAAAGTGTACGATGTTAGGAAAATGATCGCAAAGTCTGAGCAGGAAATAGGC
AAGGCCACCGCTAAGTACTTCTTTTACAGCAATATTATGAATTTTTTCAAGACCGAGATTACACTGGCCA
ATGGAGAGATTCGGAAGCGACCACTTATCGAAACAAACGGAGAAACAGGAGAAATCGTGTGGGACAAGGG
TAGGGATTTCGCGACAGTCCGCAAGGTCCTGTCCATGCCGCAGGTGAACATCGTTAAAAAGACCGAAGTA
CAGACCGGAGGCTTCTCCAAGGAAAGTATCCTCCCGAAAAGGAACAGCGACAAGCTGATCGCACGCAAAA
AAGATTGGGACCCCAAGAAATACGGCGGATTCGATTCTCCTACAGTCGCTTACAGTGTACTGGTTGTGGC
CAAAGTGGAGAAAGGGAAGTCTAAAAAACTCAAAAGCGTCAAGGAACTGCTGGGCATCACAATCATGGAG
CGATCCAGCTTCGAGAAAAACCCCATCGACTTTCTCGAAGCGAAAGGATATAAAGAGGTCAAAAAAGACC
TCATCATTAAGCTGCCCAAGTACTCTCTCTTTGAGCTTGAAAACGGCCGGAAACGAATGCTCGCTAGTGC
GGGCGAGCTGCAGAAAGGTAACGAGCTGGCACTGCCCTCTAAATACGTTAATTTCTTGTATCTGGCCAGC
CACTATGAAAAGCTCAAAGGGTCTCCCGAAGATAATGAGCAGAAGCAGCTGTTCGTGGAACAACACAAAC
ACTACCTTGATGAGATCATCGAGCAAATAAGCGAGTTCTCCAAAAGAGTGATCCTCGCCGACGCTAACCT
CGATAAGGTGCTTTCTGCTTACAATAAGCACAGGGATAAGCCCATCAGGGAGCAGGCAGAAAACATTATC
CACTTGTTTACTCTGACCAACTTGGGCGCGCCTGCAGCCTTCAAGTACTTCGACACCACCATAGACAGAA
AGCGGTACACCTCTACAAAGGAGGTCCTGGACGCCACACTGATTCATCAGTCAATTACGGGGCTCTATGA
AACAAGAATCGACCTCTCTCAGCTCGGTGGAGACGGCACCGGCGGGCCCAAGAAGAAGAGGAAGGTATAC
CCATACGATGTTCCTGACTATGCGGGCTATCCCTATGACGTCCCGGACTATGCAGGATCGTATCCTTATG
ACGTTCCAGATTACGCTGGATCCGGTTCCGGACGGGCTGACGCATTGGACGATTTTGATCTGGATATGCT
GGGAAGTGACGCCCTCGATGATTTTGACCTTGACATGCTTGGTTCGGATGCCCTTGATGACTTTGACCTC
GACATGCTCGGCAGTGACGCCCTTGATGATTTCGACCTGGACATGCTGATTAACTAATTCGAATCCGGAT
AAGCGGCCGCCTCGAGATATCTAGACCCAGCTTTC
Features (pLannotate 1.2.2; 35 found; start..end, strand, type, name):
    126..161     +  promoter       PGK promoter (fragment): mouse phosphoglycerate kinase 1 promoter
    179..1390    +  promoter       UbC promoter: human ubiquitin C promoter
   1449..2146    +  CDS            rtTA3 (fragment): reverse tetracycline transactivator 3 activates expression from Tet-responsive promoters in the presence of doxycycline
   2076..2186    +  CDS            VP48: 3 tandem repeats of the minimal activation domain of herpes simplex virus VP16 (Cheng et al., 2013)
   2233..2807    +  misc_feature   IRES: internal ribosome entry site (IRES) of the encephalomyocarditis virus (EMCV)
   2823..3617    +  CDS            NeoR/KanR: aminoglycoside phosphotransferase from Tn5; aph(3')-II (or nptII); confers resistance to neomycin, kanamycin, and G418 (Geneticin®)
   3645..3728    +  CDS            large T antigen (fragment): large T antigen from SV40 (simian virus 40)
   3762..3784    +  misc_feature   MCS (fragment): pBluescript multiple cloning site
   3796..4384    +  misc_feature   WPRE: woodchuck hepatitis virus posttranscriptional regulatory element
   4392..4457    +  CDS            nef (fragment): NEF_HV1Z2 - Experimental evidence at protein level: Swiss-Prot protein existence level 1. Extracellular Nef protein targets CD4(+) T-lymphocytes for apoptosis by interacting with CXCR4 surface receptors. From Human immunodeficiency virus type 1 group M subtype D (isolate Z2/CDC-Z34) (HIV-1).
   4459..4692    +  LTR            3' LTR (ΔU3): self-inactivating 3' long terminal repeat (LTR) from HIV-1
   4897..5001    +  promoter       AmpR promoter: bla
   5002..5862    +  CDS            AmpR: β-lactamase; bla; confers resistance to ampicillin, carbenicillin, and related antibiotics
   6033..6621    +  rep_origin     ori: high-copy-number ColE1/pMB1/pBR322/pUC origin of replication
   6804..6858    +  CDS            lacI (fragment): lac repressor; lacI; The lac repressor binds to the lac operator to inhibit transcription in E. coli. This inhibition can be relieved by adding lactose or isopropyl-β-D-thiogalactopyranoside (IPTG).
   6864..6957    +  rep_origin     SV40 ori (fragment): SV40 origin of replication
   6982..7019    +  CDS            lacI (fragment): lac repressor; lacI; The lac repressor binds to the lac operator to inhibit transcription in E. coli. This inhibition can be relieved by adding lactose or isopropyl-β-D-thiogalactopyranoside (IPTG).
   7032..7053    +  protein_bind   CAP binding site: CAP binding activates transcription in the presence of cAMP. E. coli catabolite activator protein
   7068..7098    +  promoter       lac promoter: promoter for the E. coli lac operon
   7102..7124    +  protein_bind   lac operator (fragment): The lac repressor binds to the lac operator to inhibit transcription in E. coli. This inhibition can be relieved by adding lactose or isopropyl-β-D-thiogalactopyranoside (IPTG). lac repressor encoded by lacI
   7156..7239    +  polyA_signal   SV40 poly(A) signal (fragment): SV40 polyadenylation signal
   7406..7735    +  CDS            nef (fragment): NEF_HV1BR - Experimental evidence at protein level: Swiss-Prot protein existence level 1. Extracellular Nef protein targets CD4(+) T-lymphocytes for apoptosis by interacting with CXCR4 surface receptors (PubMed:14990729). From Human immunodeficiency virus type 1 group M subtype B (isolate BRU/LAI) (HIV-1).
   7783..8040    +  LTR            5' LTR (truncated): truncated 5' long terminal repeat (LTR) from HIV-1
   8087..8212    +  misc_feature   HIV-1 Ψ: packaging signal of human immunodeficiency virus type 1
   8196..8534    +  CDS            HIV-1 gag (fragment): gag protein from human immunodeficiency virus 1; gag
   8709..8942    +  misc_feature   RRE: The Rev response element (RRE) of HIV-1 allows for Rev-dependent mRNA export from the nucleus to the cytoplasm.
   9319..9419    +  CDS            Rev (fragment): human immunodeficiency virus 1 (HIV-1) Rev protein; rev; enhances nuclear export of unspliced and incompletely spliced viral mRNAs
   9464..9581    +  misc_feature   cPPT/CTS: central polypurine tract and central termination sequence of HIV-1
   9636..9906    +  protein_bind   tetracycline response element: contains seven copies of the tetracycline operator tetO tetracycline repressor TetR
   9917..9934    +  misc_feature   MCS (fragment): pUC18/19 multiple cloning site
   9939..9977    +  promoter       minimal CMV promoter: human cytomegalovirus (CMV) immediate early promoter
  10107..10131   +  protein_bind   attB1: mutant version of attB; recombination site for the Gateway® BP reaction BP Clonase™
  10141..14244   +  CDS            Cas9: Cas9 (Csn1) endonuclease from the Streptococcus pyogenes Type II CRISPR/Cas system generates RNA-guided double strand breaks in DNA
  14278..14367   +  CDS            3xHA: three tandem HA epitope tags
  14585..14      -  protein_bind   attB2 (across the origin): mutant version of attB; recombination site for the Gateway® BP reaction BP Clonase™
