>Addgene plasmid #50916 | pHAGE TRE dCas9-VP64 Sequencing Result | analyzer sequence | sequence record 173657
CAGCAAGAAAAGAATGAACAAGAATTATTGGAATTAGATAAATGGGCAAGTTTGTGGAATTGGTTTAACA
TAACAAATTGGCTGTGGTATATAAAATTATTCATAATGATAGTAGGAGGCTTGGTAGGTTTAAGAATAGT
TTTTGCTGTACTTTCTATAGTGAATAGAGTTAGGCAGGGATATTCACCATTATCGTTTCAGACCCACCTC
CCAACCCCGAGGGGACCCGACAGGCCCGAAGGAATAGAAGAAGAAGGTGGAGAGAGAGACAGAGACAGAT
CCATTCGATTAGTGAACGGATCTCGACGGTATCGCCGAATTCACAAATGGCAGTATTCATCCACAATTTT
AAAAGAAAAGGGGGGATTGGGGGGTACAGTGCAGGGGAAAGAATAGTAGACATAATAGCAACAGACATAC
AAACTAAAGAATTACAAAAACAAATTACAAAAATTCAAAATTTTCGGGTTTATTACAGGGACAGCAGAGA
TCCAGTTTGGACTAGGATCCTTTACCACTCCCTATCAGTGATAGAGAAAAGTGAAAGTCGAGTTTACCAC
TCCCTATCAGTGATAGAGAAAAGTGAAAGTCGAGTTTACCACTCCCTATCAGTGATAGAGAAAAGTGAAA
GTCGAGTTTACCACTCCCTATCAGTGATAGAGAAAAGTGAAAGTCGAGTTTACCACTCCCTATCAGTGAT
AGAGAAAAGTGAAAGTCGAGTTTACCACTCCCTATCAGTGATAGAGAAAAGTGAAAGTCGAGTTTACCAC
TCCCTATCAGTGATAGAGAAAAGTGAAAGTCGAGCTCGGTACCCGGGTCGAGGTAGGCGTGTACGGTGGG
AGGCCTATATAAGCAGAGCTCGTTTAGTGAACCGTCAGATCGCCTGGAGACGCCATCCACGCTGTTTTGA
CCTCCATAGAAGACACCGGGACCGATCCAGCCTCCGCGGCCCCGAACTAGTCCAGTGTGGTGGAATTCTG
CAGATATCAACAAGTTTGTACAAAAAAGCAGGCTGGCGCCACCATGGACAAGAAGTACTCCATTGGGCTC
GCTATCGGTACCAACAGCGTCGGCTGGGCCGTCATTACGGACGAGTACAAGGTGCCGAGCAAAAAATTCA
AAGTTCTGGGCAATACCGATCGCCACAGCATAAAGAAGAACCTCATTGGAGCCCTCCTGTTCGACTCCGG
GGAGACGGCCGAAGCCACGCGGCTCAAAAGAACAGCACGGCGCAGATATACCCGCAGAAAGAATCGGATC
TGCTACCTGCAGGAGATCTTTAGTAATGAGATGGCTAAGGTGGATGACTCTTTCTTCCATAGGCTGGAGG
AGTCCTTTTTGGTGGAGGAGGATAAAAAGCACGAGCGCCACCCAATCTTTGGCAATATCGTGGACGAGGT
GGCGTACCATGAAAAGTACCCAACCATATATCATCTGAGGAAGAAGCTGGTAGACAGTACTGATAAGGCT
GACTTGCGGTTGATCTATCTCGCGCTGGCGCACATGATCAAATTTCGGGGACACTTCCTCATCGAGGGGG
ACCTGAACCCAGACAACAGCGATGTCGACAAACTCTTTATCCAACTGGTTCAGACTTACAATCAGCTTTT
CGAGGAGAACCCGATCAACGCATCCGGCGTTGACGCCAAAGCAATCCTGAGCGCTAGGCTGTCCAAATCC
CGGCGGCTCGAAAACCTCATCGCACAGCTCCCTGGGGAGAAGAAGAACGGCCTGTTTGGTAATCTTATCG
CCCTGTCACTCGGGCTGACCCCCAACTTTAAATCTAACTTCGACCTGGCCGAAGATGCCAAGCTGCAACT
GAGCAAAGACACCTACGATGATGATCTCGACAATCTGCTGGCCCAGATCGGCGACCAGTACGCAGACCTT
TTTTTGGCGGCAAAGAACCTGTCAGACGCCATTCTGCTGAGTGATATTCTGCGAGTGAACACGGAGATCA
CCAAAGCTCCGCTGAGCGCTAGTATGATCAAGCGCTATGATGAGCACCACCAAGACTTGACTTTGCTGAA
GGCCCTTGTCAGACAGCAACTGCCTGAGAAGTACAAGGAAATTTTCTTCGATCAGTCTAAAAATGGCTAC
GCCGGATACATTGACGGCGGAGCAAGCCAGGAGGAATTTTACAAATTTATTAAGCCCATCTTGGAAAAAA
TGGACGGCACCGAGGAGCTGCTGGTAAAGCTGAACAGAGAAGATCTGTTGCGCAAACAGCGCACTTTCGA
CAATGGAAGCATCCCCCACCAGATTCACCTGGGCGAACTGCACGCTATCCTCAGGCGGCAAGAGGATTTC
TACCCCTTTTTGAAAGATAACAGGGAAAAGATTGAGAAAATCCTCACATTTCGGATACCCTACTATGTAG
GCCCCCTCGCTCGGGGAAATTCCAGATTCGCGTGGATGACTCGCAAATCAGAAGAGACCATCACTCCCTG
GAACTTCGAGGAAGTCGTGGATAAGGGGGCCTCTGCCCAGTCCTTCATCGAAAGGATGACTAACTTTGAT
AAAAATCTGCCTAACGAAAAGGTGCTTCCTAAACACTCTCTGCTGTACGAGTACTTCACAGTTTATAACG
AGCTCACCAAGGTCAAATACGTCACAGAAGGGATGAGAAAGCCAGCATTCCTGTCTGGAGAGCAGAAGAA
AGCTATCGTGGACCTCCTCTTCAAGACGAACCGGAAAGTTACCGTGAAACAGCTCAAAGAAGACTATTTC
AAAAAGATTGAATGTTTCGACTCTGTTGAAATCAGCGGAGTGGAGGATCGCTTCAACGCATCCCTGGGAA
CGTATCACGATCTCCTGAAAATCATTAAAGACAAGGACTTCCTGGACAATGAGGAGAACGAGGACATTCT
TGAGGACATTGTCCTCACCCTTACGTTGTTTGAAGATAGGGAGATGATTGAAGAACGCTTGAAAACTTAC
GCTCATCTCTTCGACGACAAAGTCATGAAACAGCTCAAGAGACGCCGATATACAGGATGGGGGCGGCTGT
CAAGAAAACTGATCAATGGCATCCGAGACAAGCAGAGTGGAAAGACAATCCTGGATTTTCTTAAGTCCGA
TGGATTTGCCAACCGGAACTTCATGCAGTTGATCCATGATGACTCTCTCACCTTTAAGGAGGACATCCAG
AAAGCACAAGTTTCTGGCCAGGGGGACAGTCTTCACGAGCACATCGCTAATCTTGCAGGTAGCCCAGCTA
TCAAAAAGGGAATACTGCAGACCGTTAAGGTCGTGGATGAACTCGTCAAAGTAATGGGAAGGCATAAGCC
CGAGAATATCGTTATCGAGATGGCCCGAGAGAACCAAACTACCCAGAAGGGACAGAAGAACAGTAGGGAA
AGGATGAAGAGGATTGAAGAGGGTATAAAAGAACTGGGGTCCCAAATCCTTAAGGAACACCCAGTTGAAA
ACACCCAGCTTCAGAATGAGAAGCTCTACCTGTACTACCTGCAGAACGGCAGGGACATGTACGTGGATCA
GGAACTGGACATCAACCGGTTGTCCGACTACGACGTGGATGCTATCGTGCCCCAAAGCTTTCTCAAAGAT
GATTCTATTGATAATAAAGTGTTGACAAGATCCGATAAAAATAGAGGGAAGAGTGATAACGTCCCCTCAG
AAGAAGTTGTCAAGAAAATGAAAAATTATTGGCGGCAGCTGCTGAACGCCAAACTGATCACACAACGGAA
GTTCGATAATCTGACTAAGGCTGAACGAGGTGGCCTGTCTGAGTTGGATAAAGCCGGCTTCATCAAAAGG
CAGCTTGTTGAGACACGCCAGATCACCAAGCACGTGGCCCAAATTCTCGATTCACGCATGAACACCAAGT
ACGATGAAAATGACAAACTGATTCGAGAGGTGAAAGTTATTACTCTGAAGTCTAAGCTGGTCTCAGATTT
CAGAAAGGACTTTCAGTTTTATAAGGTGAGAGAGATCAACAATTACCACCATGCGCATGATGCCTACCTG
AATGCAGTGGTAGGCACTGCACTTATCAAAAAATATCCCAAGCTGGAATCTGAATTTGTTTACGGAGACT
ATAAAGTGTACGATGTTAGGAAAATGATCGCAAAGTCTGAGCAGGAAATAGGCAAGGCCACCGCTAAGTA
CTTCTTTTACAGCAATATTATGAATTTTTTCAAGACCGAGATTACACTGGCCAATGGAGAGATTCGGAAG
CGACCACTTATCGAAACAAACGGAGAAACAGGAGAAATCGTGTGGGACAAGGGTAGGGATTTCGCGACAG
TCCGCAAGGTCCTGTCCATGCCGCAGGTGAACATCGTTAAAAAGACCGAAGTACAGACCGGAGGCTTCTC
CAAGGAAAGTATCCTCCCGAAAAGGAACAGCGACAAGCTGATCGCACGCAAAAAAGATTGGGACCCCAAG
AAATACGGCGGATTCGATTCTCCTACAGTCGCTTACAGTGTACTGGTTGTGGCCAAAGTGGAGAAAGGGA
AGTCTAAAAAACTCAAAAGCGTCAAGGAACTGCTGGGCATCACAATCATGGAGCGATCCAGCTTCGAGAA
AAACCCCATCGACTTTCTCGAAGCGAAAGGATATAAAGAGGTCAAAAAAGACCTCATCATTAAGCTGCCC
AAGTACTCTCTCTTTGAGCTTGAAAACGGCCGGAAACGAATGCTCGCTAGTGCGGGCGAGCTGCAGAAAG
GTAACGAGCTGGCACTGCCCTCTAAATACGTTAATTTCTTGTATCTGGCCAGCCACTATGAAAAGCTCAA
AGGGTCTCCCGAAGATAATGAGCAGAAGCAGCTGTTCGTGGAACAACACAAACACTACCTTGATGAGATC
ATCGAGCAAATAAGCGAGTTCTCCAAAAGAGTGATCCTCGCCGACGCTAACCTCGATAAGGTGCTTTCTG
CTTACAATAAGCACAGGGATAAGCCCATCAGGGAGCAGGCAGAAAACATTATCCACTTGTTTACTCTGAC
CAACTTGGGCGCGCCTGCAGCCTTCAAGTACTTCGACACCACCATAGACAGAAAGCGGTACACCTCTACA
AAGGAGGTCCTGGACGCCACACTGATTCATCAGTCAATTACGGGGCTCTATGAAACAAGAATCGACCTCT
CTCAGCTCGGTGGAGACGGCACCGGCGGGCCCAAGAAGAAGAGGAAGGTATACCCATACGATGTTCCTGA
CTATGCGGGCTATCCCTATGACGTCCCGGACTATGCAGGATCGTATCCTTATGACGTTCCAGATTACGCT
GGATCCGGTTCCGGACGGGCTGACGCATTGGACGATTTTGATCTGGATATGCTGGGAAGTGACGCCCTCG
ATGATTTTGACCTTGACATGCTTGGTTCGGATGCCCTTGATGACTTTGACCTCGACATGCTCGGCAGTGA
CGCCCTTGATGATTTCGACCTGGACATGCTGATTAACTAATTCGAATCCGGATAAGCGGCCGCCTCGAGA
TATCTAGACCCAGCTTTCTTGTACAAAGTGGTTGATATCCAGCACAGTGGCGGCCGCTCGAGTCTAGAGG
GCCCGCGGTTCGAATACCCATACGACGTCCCAGACTACGCTTAGTAATGATTAATTAAACTAGAAATTCT
ACCGGGTAGGGGAGGCGCTTTTCCCAAGGCAGTCTGGAGTAACCCACCCAAGATCTGGCCTCCGCGCCGG
GTTTTGGCGCCTCCCGCGGGCGCCCCCCTCCTCACGGCGAGCGCTGCCACGTCAGACGAAGGGCGCAGCG
AGCGTCCTGATCCTTCCGCCCGGACGCTCAGGACAGCGGCCCGCTGCTCATAAGACTCGGCCTTAGAACC
CCAGTATCAGCAGAAGGACATTTTAGGACGGGACTTGGGTGACTCTAGGGCACTGGTTTTCTTTCCAGAG
AGCGGAACAGGCGAGGAAAAGTAGTCCCTTCTCGGCGATTCTGCGGAGGGATCTCCGTGGGGCGGTGAAC
GCCGATGATTATATAAGGACGCGCCGGGTGTGGCACAGCTAGTTCCGTCGCAGCCGGGATTTGGGTCGCG
GTTCTTGTTTGTGGATCGCTGTGATCGTCACTTGGTGAGTAGCGGGCTGCTGGGCTGGCCGGGGCTTTCG
TGGCCGCCGGGCCGCTCGGTGGGACGGAAGCGTGTGGAGAGACCGCCAAGGGCTGTAGTCTGGGTCCGCG
AGCAAGGTTGCCCTGAACTGGGGGTTGGGGGGAGCGCAGCAAAATGGCGGCTGTTCCCGAGTCTTGAATG
GAAGACGCTTGTGAGGCGGGCTGTGAGGTCGTTGAAACAAGGTGGGGGGCATGGTGGGCGGCAAGAACCC
AAGGTCTTGAGGCCTTCGCTAATGCGGGAAAGCTCTTATTCGGGTGAGATGGGCTGGGGCACCATCTGGG
GACCCTGACGTGAAGTTTGTCACTGACTGGAGAACTCGGTTTGTCGTCTGTTGCGGGGGCGGCAGTTATG
GCGGTGCCGTTGGGCAGTGCACCCGTACCTTTGGGAGCGCGCGCCCTCGTCGTGTCGTGACGTCACCCGT
TCTGTTGGCTTATAATGCAGGGTGGGGCCACCTGCCGGTAGGTGTGCGGTAGGCTTTTCTCCGTCGCAGG
ACGCAGGGTTCGGGCCTAGGGTAGGCTCTCCTGAATCGACAGGCGCCGGACCTCTGGTGAGGGGAGGGAT
AAGTGAGGCGTCAGTTTCTTTGGTCGGTTTTATGTACCTATCTTCTTAAGTAGCTGAAGCTCCGGTTTTG
AACTATGCGCTCGGGGTTGGCGAGTGTGTTTTGTGAAGTTTTTTAGGCACCTTTTGAAATGTAATCATTT
GGGTCAATATGTAATTTTCAGTGTTAGACTAGTAAATTGTCCGCTAAATTCTGGCCGTTTTTGGCTTTTT
TGTTAGACGAAGCTTGGTACCGAGCTCGGATCTCCACCCCGTACCGGTCCTGCAGTCGAATTCACCATGT
CTAGACTGGACAAGAGCAAAGTCATAAACGGAGCTCTGGAATTACTCAATGGTGTCGGTATCGAAGGCCT
GACGACAAGGAAACTCGCTCAAAAGCTGGGAGTTGAGCAGCCTACCCTGTACTGGCACGTGAAGAACAAG
CGGGCCCTGCTCGATGCCCTGCCAATCGAGATGCTGGACAGGCATCATACCCACTTCTGCCCCCTGGAAG
GCGAGTCATGGCAAGACTTTCTGCGGAACAACGCCAAGTCATACCGCTGTGCTCTCCTCTCACATCGCGA
CGGGGCTAAAGTGCATCTCGGCACCCGCCCAACAGAGAAACAGTACGAAACCCTGGAAAATCAGCTCGCG
TTCCTGTGTCAGCAAGGCTTCTCCCTGGAGAACGCACTGTACGCTCTGTCCGCCGTGGGCCACTTTACAC
TGGGCTGCGTATTGGAGGAACAGGAGCATCAAGTAGCAAAAGAGGAAAGAGAGACACCTACCACCGATTC
TATGCCCCCACTTCTGAGACAAGCAATTGAGCTGTTCGACCGGCAGGGAGCCGAACCTGCCTTCCTTTTC
GGCCTGGAACTAATCATATGTGGCCTGGAGAAACAGCTAAAGTGCGAAAGCGGCGGGCCGACCGACGCCC
TTGACGATTTTGACTTAGACATGCTCCCAGCCGATGCCCTTGACGACTTTGACCTTGATATGCTGCCTGC
TGACGCTCTTGACGATTTTGACCTTGACATGCTCCCCGGGTAACTAAGTAAGGATCCGCGGCCGCACTAG
AGGAATTCCGCCCCTCTCCCCCCCCCCCCCCTAACGTTACTGGCCGAAGCCGCTTGGAATAAGGCCGGTG
TGCGTTTGTCTATATGTTATTTTCCACCATATTGCCGTCTTTTGGCAATGTGAGGGCCCGGAAACCTGGC
CCTGTCTTCTTGACGAGCATTCCTAGGGGTCTTTCCCCTCTCGCCAAAGGAATGCAAGGTCTGTTGAATG
TCGTGAAGGAAGCAGTTCCTCTGGAAGCTTCTTGAAGACAAACAACGTCTGTAGCGACCCTTTGCAGGCA
GCGGAACCCCCCACCTGGCGACAGGTGCCTCTGCGGCCAAAAGCCACGTGTATAAGATACACCTGCAAAG
GCGGCACAACCCCAGTGCCACGTTGTGAGTTGGATAGTTGTGGAAAGAGTCAAATGGCTCTCCTCAAGCG
TATTCAACAAGGGGCTGAAGGATGCCCAGAAGGTACCCCATTGTATGGGATCTGATCTGGGGCCTCGGTG
CACATGCTTTACATGTGTTTAGTCGAGGTTAAAAAAACGTCTAGGCCCCCCGAACCACGGGGACGTGGTT
TTCCTTTGAAAAACACGATGATAAGCTTACCGGTCCACCATGATTGAACAAGATGGATTGCACGCAGGTT
CTCCGGCCGCTTGGGTGGAGAGGCTATTCGGCTATGACTGGGCACAACAGACAATCGGCTGCTCTGATGC
CGCCGTGTTCCGGCTGTCAGCGCAGGGGCGCCCGGTTCTTTTTGTCAAGACCGACCTGTCCGGTGCCCTG
AATGAACTGCAAGACGAGGCAGCGCGGCTATCGTGGCTGGCCACGACGGGCGTTCCTTGCGCAGCTGTGC
TCGACGTTGTCACTGAAGCGGGAAGGGACTGGCTGCTATTGGGCGAAGTGCCGGGGCAGGATCTCCTGTC
ATCTCACCTTGCTCCTGCCGAGAAAGTATCCATCATGGCTGATGCAATGCGGCGGCTGCATACGCTTGAT
CCGGCTACCTGCCCATTCGACCACCAAGCGAAACATCGCATCGAGCGAGCACGTACTCGGATGGAAGCCG
GTCTTGTCGATCAGGATGATCTGGACGAAGAGCATCAGGGGCTCGCGCCAGCCGAACTGTTCGCCAGGCT
CAAGGCGAGCATGCCCGACGGCGAGGATCTCGTCGTGACCCATGGCGATGCCTGCTTGCCGAATATCATG
GTGGAAAATGGCCGCTTTTCTGGATTCATCGACTGTGGCCGGCTGGGTGTGGCGGACCGCTATCAGGACA
TAGCGTTGGCTACCCGTGATATTGCTGAAGAGCTTGGCGGCGAATGGGCTGACCGCTTCCTCGTGCTTTA
CGGTATCGCCGCTCCCGATTCGCAGCGCATCGCCTTCTATCGCCTTCTTGACGAGTTCTTCTGATGTACA
AGTAAAGCGGCCGCGACTCTAGATCATAATCAGCCATACCACATTTGTAGAGGTTTTACTTGCTTTAAAA
AACCTCCCACACCTCCCCCTGAACCTGAAACATAAAATGAATGCAATTGTTGTTGTTTAGTCCCTCCCAA
TTCGATATCAAGCTTATCGCGATAGATCCTAATCAACCTCTGGATTACAAAATTTGTGAAAGATTGACTG
GTATTCTTAACTATGTTGCTCCTTTTACGCTATGTGGATACGCTGCTTTAATGCCTTTGTATCATGCTAT
TGCTTCCCGTATGGCTTTCATTTTCTCCTCCTTGTATAAATCCTGGTTGCTGTCTCTTTATGAGGAGTTG
TGGCCCGTTGTCAGGCAACGTGGCGTGGTGTGCACTGTGTTTGCTGACGCAACCCCCACTGGTTGGGGCA
TTGCCACCACCTGTCAGCTCCTTTCCGGGACTTTCGCTTTCCCCCTCCCTATTGCCACGGCGGAACTCAT
CGCCGCCTGCCTTGCCCGCTGCTGGACAGGGGCTCGGCTGTTGGGCACTGACAATTCCGTGGTGTTGTCG
GGGAAATCATCGTCCTTTCCTTGGCTGCTCGCCTGTGTTGCCACCTGGATTCTGCGCGGGACGTCCTTCT
GCTACGTCCCTTCGGCCCTCAATCCAGCGGACCTTCCTTCCCGCGGCCTGCTGCCGGCTCTGCGGCCTCT
TCCGCGTCTTCGCCTTCGCCCTCAGACGAGTCGGATCTCCCTTTGGGCCGCCTCCCCGCCTGAGATCCTT
TAAGACCAATGACTTACAAGGCAGCTGTAGATCTTAGCCACTTTTTAAAAGAAAAGGGGGGACTGGAAGG
GCTAATTCACTCCCAACGAAGACAAGATCTGCTTTTTGCTTGTACTGGGTCTCTCTGGTTAGACCAGATC
TGAGCCTGGGAGCTCTCTGGCTAACTAGGGAACCCACTGCTTAAGCCTCAATAAAGCTTGCCTTGAGTGC
TTCAAGTAGTGTGTGCCCGTCTGTTGTGTGACTCTGGTAACTAGAGATCCCTCAGACCCTTTTAGTCAGT
GTGGAAAATCTCTAGCAGTAGTAGTTCATGTCATCTTATTATTCAGTATTTATAACTTGCAAAGAAATGA
ATATCAGAGAGTGAGAGGCCCGGGTTAATTAAGGAAAGGGCTAGATCATTCTTGAAGACGAAAGGGCCTC
GTGATACGCCTATTTTTATAGGTTAATGTCATGATAATAATGGTTTCTTAGACGTCAGGTGGCACTTTTC
GGGGAAATGTGCGCGGAACCCCTATTTGTTTATTTTTCTAAATACATTCAAATATGTATCCGCTCATGAG
ACAATAACCCTGATAAATGCTTCAATAATATTGAAAAAGGAAGAGTATGAGTATTCAACATTTCCGTGTC
GCCCTTATTCCCTTTTTTGCGGCATTTTGCCTTCCTGTTTTTGCTCACCCAGAAACGCTGGTGAAAGTAA
AAGATGCTGAAGATCAGTTGGGTGCACGAGTGGGTTACATCGAACTGGATCTCAACAGCGGTAAGATCCT
TGAGAGTTTTCGCCCCGAAGAACGTTTTCCAATGATGAGCACTTTTAAAGTTCTGCTATGTGGCGCGGTA
TTATCCCGTGTTGACGCCGGGCAAGAGCAACTCGGTCGCCGCATACACTATTCTCAGAATGACTTGGTTG
AGTACTCACCAGTCACAGAAAAGCATCTTACGGATGGCATGACAGTAAGAGAATTATGCAGTGCTGCCAT
AACCATGAGTGATAACACTGCGGCCAACTTACTTCTGACAACGATCGGAGGACCGAAGGAGCTAACCGCT
TTTTTGCACAACATGGGGGATCATGTAACTCGCCTTGATCGTTGGGAACCGGAGCTGAATGAAGCCATAC
CAAACGACGAGCGTGACACCACGATGCCTGTAGCAATGGCAACAACGTTGCGCAAACTATTAACTGGCGA
ACTACTTACTCTAGCTTCCCGGCAACAATTAATAGACTGGATGGAGGCGGATAAAGTTGCAGGACCACTT
CTGCGCTCGGCCCTTCCGGCTGGCTGGTTTATTGCTGATAAATCTGGAGCCGGTGAGCGTGGGTCTCGCG
GTATCATTGCAGCACTGGGGCCAGATGGTAAGCCCTCCCGTATCGTAGTTATCTACACGACGGGGAGTCA
GGCAACTATGGATGAACGAAATAGACAGATCGCTGAGATAGGTGCCTCACTGATTAAGCATTGGTAACTG
TCAGACCAAGTTTACTCATATATACTTTAGATTGATTTAAAACTTCATTTTTAATTTAAAAGGATCTAGG
TGAAGATCCTTTTTGATAATCTCATGACCAAAATCCCTTAACGTGAGTTTTCGTTCCACTGAGCGTCAGA
CCCCGTAGAAAAGATCAAAGGATCTTCTTGAGATCCTTTTTTTCTGCGCGTAATCTGCTGCTTGCAAACA
AAAAAACCACCGCTACCAGCGGTGGTTTGTTTGCCGGATCAAGAGCTACCAACTCTTTTTCCGAAGGTAA
CTGGCTTCAGCAGAGCGCAGATACCAAATACTGTTCTTCTAGTGTAGCCGTAGTTAGGCCACCACTTCAA
GAACTCTGTAGCACCGCCTACATACCTCGCTCTGCTAATCCTGTTACCAGTGGCTGCTGCCAGTGGCGAT
AAGTCGTGTCTTACCGGGTTGGACTCAAGACGATAGTTACCGGATAAGGCGCAGCGGTCGGGCTGAACGG
GGGGTTCGTGCACACAGCCCAGCTTGGAGCGAACGACCTACACCGAACTGAGATACCTACAGCGTGAGCT
ATGAGAAAGCGCCACGCTTCCCGAAGGGAGAAAGGCGGACAGGTATCCGGTAAGCGGCAGGGTCGGAACA
GGAGAGCGCACGAGGGAGCTTCCAGGGGGAAACGCCTGGTATCTTTATAGTCCTGTCGGGTTTCGCCACC
TCTGACTTGAGCGTCGATTTTTGTGATGCTCGTCAGGGGGGCGGAGCCTATGGAAAAACGCCAGCAACGC
GGCCTTTTTACGGTTCCTGGCCTTTTGCTGGCCTTTTGCTCACATGTTCTTTCCTGCGTTATCCCCTGAT
TCTGTGGATAACCGTATTACCGCCTTTGAGTGAGCTGATACCGCTCGCCGCAGCCGAACGACCGAGCGCA
GCGAGTCAGTGAGCGAGGAAGCGGAAGAGCGCCCAATACGCAAACCGCCTCTCCCCGCGCGTTGGCCGAT
TCATTAATGCAGCAAGCTCATGGCTGACTAATTTTTTTTATTTATGCAGAGGCCGAGGCCGCCTCGGCCT
CTGAGCTATTCCAGAAGTAGTGAGGAGGCTTTTTTGGAGGCCTAGGCTTTTGCAAAAAGCTCCCCGTGGC
ACGACAGGTTTCCCGACTGGAAAGCGGGCAGTGAGCGCAACGCAATTAATGTGAGTTAGCTCACTCATTA
GGCACCCCAGGCTTTACACTTTATGCTTCCGGCTCGTATGTTGTGTGGAATTGTGAGCGGATAACAATTT
CACACAGGAAACAGCTATGACATGATTACGAATTTCACAAATAAAGCATTTTTTTCACTGCATTCTAGTT
GTGGTTTGTCCAAACTCATCAATGTATCTTATCATGTCTGGATCAACTGGATAACTCAAGCTAACCAAAA
TCATCCCAAACTTCCCACCCCATACCCTATTACCACTGCCAATTACCTGTGGTTTCATTTACTCTAAACC
TGTGATTCCTCTGAATTATTTTCATTTTAAAGAAATTGTATTTGTTAAATATGTACTACAAACTTAGTAG
TTGGAAGGGCTAATTCACTCCCAAAGAAGACAAGATATCCTTGATCTGTGGATCTACCACACACAAGGCT
ACTTCCCTGATTAGCAGAACTACACACCAGGGCCAGGGGTCAGATATCCACTGACCTTTGGATGGTGCTA
CAAGCTAGTACCAGTTGAGCCAGATAAGGTAGAAGAGGCCAATAAAGGAGAGAACACCAGCTTGTTACAC
CCTGTGAGCCTGCATGGGATGGATGACCCGGAGAGAGAAGTGTTAGAGTGGAGGTTTGACAGCCGCCTAG
CATTTCATCACGTGGCCCGAGAGCTGCATCCGGAGTACTTCAAGAACTGCTGATATCGAGCTTGCTACAA
GGGACTTTCCGCTGGGGACTTTCCAGGGAGGCGTGGCCTGGGCGGGACTGGGGAGTGGCGAGCCCTCAGA
TCCTGCATATAAGCAGCTGCTTTTTGCCTGTACTGGGTCTCTCTGGTTAGACCAGATCTGAGCCTGGGAG
CTCTCTGGCTAACTAGGGAACCCACTGCTTAAGCCTCAATAAAGCTTGCCTTGAGTGCTTCAAGTAGTGT
GTGCCCGTCTGTTGTGTGACTCTGGTAACTAGAGATCCCTCAGACCCTTTTAGTCAGTGTGGAAAATCTC
TAGCAGTGGCGCCCGAACAGGGACTTGAAAGCGAAAGGGAAACCAGAGGAGCTCTCTCGACGCAGGACTC
GGCTTGCTGAAGCGCGCACGGCAAGAGGCGAGGGGCGGCGACTGGTGAGTACGCCAAAAATTTTGACTAG
CGGAGGCTAGAAGGAGAGAGATGGGTGCGAGAGCGTCAGTATTAAGCGGGGGAGAATTAGATCGCGATGG
GAAAAAATTCGGTTAAGGCCAGGGGGAAAGAAAAAATATAAATTAAAACATATAGTATGGGCAAGCAGGG
AGCTAGAACGATTCGCAGTTAATCCTGGCCTGTTAGAAACATCAGAAGGCTGTAGACAAATACTGGGACA
GCTACAACCATCCCTTCAGACAGGATCAGAAGAACTTAGATCATTATATAATACAGTAGCAACCCTCTAT
TGTGTGCATCAAAGGATAGAGATAAAAGACACCAAGGAAGCTTTAGACAAGATAGAGGAAGAGCAAAACA
AAAGTAAGACCACCGCACAGCAAGCGGCCGGCCGCTGATCTTCAGACCTGGAGGAGGAGATATGAGGGAC
AATTGGAGAAGTGAATTATATAAATATAAAGTAGTAAAAATTGAACCATTAGGAGTAGCACCCACCAAGG
CAAAGAGAAGAGTGGTGCAGAGAGAAAAAAGAGCAGTGGGAATAGGAGCTTTGTTCCTTGGGTTCTTGGG
AGCAGCAGGAAGCACTATGGGCGCAGCGTCAATGACGCTGACGGTACAGGCCAGACAATTATTGTCTGGT
ATAGTGCAGCAGCAGAACAATTTGCTGAGGGCTATTGAGGCGCAACAGCATCTGTTGCAACTCACAGTCT
GGGGCATCAAGCAGCTCCAGGCAAGAATCCTGGCTGTGGAAAGATACCTAAAGGATCAACAGCTCCTGGG
GATTTGGGGTTGCTCTGGAAAACTCATTTGCACCACTGCTGTGCCTTGGAATGCTAGTTGGAGTAATAAA
TCTCTGGAACAGATTTGGAATCACACGACCTGGATGGAGTGGGACAGAGAAATTAACAATTACACAAGCT
TAATACACTCCTTAATTGAAGAATCGCAAAAC
Features (pLannotate 1.2.2; 35 found; start..end, strand, type, name):
    202..302     +  CDS            Rev (fragment): human immunodeficiency virus 1 (HIV-1) Rev protein; rev; enhances nuclear export of unspliced and incompletely spliced viral mRNAs
    347..464     +  misc_feature   cPPT/CTS: central polypurine tract and central termination sequence of HIV-1
    519..789     +  protein_bind   tetracycline response element: contains seven copies of the tetracycline operator tetO tetracycline repressor TetR
    800..817     +  misc_feature   MCS (fragment): pUC18/19 multiple cloning site
    822..860     +  promoter       minimal CMV promoter: human cytomegalovirus (CMV) immediate early promoter
    990..1014    +  protein_bind   attB1: mutant version of attB; recombination site for the Gateway® BP reaction BP Clonase™
   1024..5127    +  CDS            Cas9: Cas9 (Csn1) endonuclease from the Streptococcus pyogenes Type II CRISPR/Cas system generates RNA-guided double strand breaks in DNA
   5161..5250    +  CDS            3xHA: three tandem HA epitope tags
   5468..5492    -  protein_bind   attB2: mutant version of attB; recombination site for the Gateway® BP reaction BP Clonase™
   5604..5639    +  promoter       PGK promoter (fragment): mouse phosphoglycerate kinase 1 promoter
   5657..6868    +  promoter       UbC promoter: human ubiquitin C promoter
   6927..7624    +  CDS            rtTA3 (fragment): reverse tetracycline transactivator 3 activates expression from Tet-responsive promoters in the presence of doxycycline
   7554..7664    +  CDS            VP48: 3 tandem repeats of the minimal activation domain of herpes simplex virus VP16 (Cheng et al., 2013)
   7822..8284    +  misc_feature   IRES: internal ribosome entry site (IRES) of the encephalomyocarditis virus (EMCV)
   8300..9094    +  CDS            NeoR/KanR: aminoglycoside phosphotransferase from Tn5; aph(3')-II (or nptII); confers resistance to neomycin, kanamycin, and G418 (Geneticin®)
   9122..9205    +  CDS            large T antigen (fragment): large T antigen from SV40 (simian virus 40)
   9239..9259    +  misc_feature   MCS (fragment): pBluescript multiple cloning site
   9271..9859    +  misc_feature   WPRE: woodchuck hepatitis virus posttranscriptional regulatory element
   9867..9932    +  CDS            nef (fragment): NEF_HV1Z2 - Experimental evidence at protein level: Swiss-Prot protein existence level 1. Extracellular Nef protein targets CD4(+) T-lymphocytes for apoptosis by interacting with CXCR4 surface receptors. From Human immunodeficiency virus type 1 group M subtype D (isolate Z2/CDC-Z34) (HIV-1).
   9934..10167   +  LTR            3' LTR (ΔU3): self-inactivating 3' long terminal repeat (LTR) from HIV-1
  10372..10476   +  promoter       AmpR promoter: bla
  10477..11337   +  CDS            AmpR: β-lactamase; bla; confers resistance to ampicillin, carbenicillin, and related antibiotics
  11508..12096   +  rep_origin     ori: high-copy-number ColE1/pMB1/pBR322/pUC origin of replication
  12279..12333   +  CDS            lacI (fragment): lac repressor; lacI; The lac repressor binds to the lac operator to inhibit transcription in E. coli. This inhibition can be relieved by adding lactose or isopropyl-β-D-thiogalactopyranoside (IPTG).
  12339..12432   +  rep_origin     SV40 ori (fragment): SV40 origin of replication
  12457..12494   +  CDS            lacI (fragment): lac repressor; lacI; The lac repressor binds to the lac operator to inhibit transcription in E. coli. This inhibition can be relieved by adding lactose or isopropyl-β-D-thiogalactopyranoside (IPTG).
  12507..12528   +  protein_bind   CAP binding site: CAP binding activates transcription in the presence of cAMP. E. coli catabolite activator protein
  12543..12573   +  promoter       lac promoter: promoter for the E. coli lac operon
  12577..12599   +  protein_bind   lac operator (fragment): The lac repressor binds to the lac operator to inhibit transcription in E. coli. This inhibition can be relieved by adding lactose or isopropyl-β-D-thiogalactopyranoside (IPTG). lac repressor encoded by lacI
  12631..12714   +  polyA_signal   SV40 poly(A) signal (fragment): SV40 polyadenylation signal
  12881..13210   +  CDS            nef (fragment): NEF_HV1BR - Experimental evidence at protein level: Swiss-Prot protein existence level 1. Extracellular Nef protein targets CD4(+) T-lymphocytes for apoptosis by interacting with CXCR4 surface receptors (PubMed:14990729). From Human immunodeficiency virus type 1 group M subtype B (isolate BRU/LAI) (HIV-1).
  13258..13515   +  LTR            5' LTR (truncated): truncated 5' long terminal repeat (LTR) from HIV-1
  13562..13687   +  misc_feature   HIV-1 Ψ: packaging signal of human immunodeficiency virus type 1
  13671..14009   +  CDS            HIV-1 gag (fragment): gag protein from human immunodeficiency virus 1; gag
  14184..14417   +  misc_feature   RRE: The Rev response element (RRE) of HIV-1 allows for Rev-dependent mRNA export from the nucleus to the cytoplasm.
