[The description below was written by a language model from this plasmid's Addgene catalogue record and pLannotate feature annotations shown in this document.]
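Description:
pHAGE TRE dCas9-VP64 is a roughly 14.6 kb HIV-1-based lentiviral transfer plasmid on the pHAGE backbone, described by its depositors as a second-generation, tetracycline-regulatable vector for mammalian expression of a CRISPR transcriptional activator. It is propagated in E. coli through a high-copy ColE1/pUC-type origin with ampicillin resistance (bla). The viral portion carries a truncated 5' LTR, the Ψ packaging signal with a gag fragment, the RRE for Rev-dependent export of the genomic RNA, a cPPT/CTS element, a WPRE to enhance transcript expression, and a self-inactivating ΔU3 3' LTR, so the integrated provirus relies on its internal promoters.

The payload is an all-in-one inducible system. A tetracycline response element with seven tetO copies joined to a minimal CMV promoter drives Streptococcus pyogenes Cas9 carrying the D10A and H840A mutations that abolish nuclease activity, fused at its C terminus to a 3xHA epitope tag and the VP64 activation domain. This insert is flanked by attB1 and attB2 sites, consistent with Gateway cloning. The automated annotation marks Cas9 and 3xHA but does not label VP64, although unannotated sequence lies between the HA tag and attB2. Downstream, a human UbC promoter expresses an rtTA3-type reverse Tet transactivator followed by an EMCV IRES and NeoR, so transduced cells can be selected with G418 and supply the transactivator that switches on dCas9-VP64 when doxycycline is added. Paired with separately delivered guide RNAs, the construct is intended for inducible activation of endogenous genes, and the associated work applied it in human pluripotent stem cells. The two sequence records differ by a few bases, which the depositor attributes to non-coding cloning junctions.
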