Addgene plasmid #50916: pHAGE TRE dCas9-VP64
Purpose: Tet-regulatable dCas9-VP64 2nd generation lentiviral expression vector
Depositing lab: Rene Maehr & Scot Wolfe. Depositing organization: University of Massachusetts, Worcester. Publication: Cas9 effector-mediated regulation of transcription and differentiation in human pluripotent stem cells. Kearns NA, Genga RM, Enuameh MS, Garber M, Wolfe SA, Maehr R. Development. 2014 Jan;141(1):219-23. doi: 10.1242/dev.103341. PubMed 24346702.
Backbone
  Vector backbone: pHAGE
  Total vector size (bp): 14601
  Vector type: Mammalian Expression, Lentiviral, CRISPR
  Selectable markers: Neomycin (select with G418)
Growth in bacteria
  Bacterial resistance: Ampicillin, 100 μg/mL
  Growth temperature: 37°C
  Growth strain: NEB Stable
  Copy number: High Copy
Gene/Insert
  Gene/Insert name: dCas9
  Species: S. pyogenes
  Insert size (bp): 4406
  Mutation: D10A, H840A nuclease-deficient
  Promoter: TRE
  Tag / fusion protein: 3xHA (C terminal on insert); VP64 (C terminal on insert)
  Cloning method: Gateway Cloning
  Sequencing primers: 5′ AGAGCTCGTTTAGTGAACCG
Terms and licenses: Academic/Nonprofit Terms; Industry Terms: Not Available to Industry
Depositor comments: Please note that there are several mismatches (minor deletions and insertions) between depositor's reference sequence and Addgene's quality control sequence. The mismatches are in cloning junctions/non-coding regions and should not affect plasmid function.
How to cite: pHAGE TRE dCas9-VP64 was a gift from Rene Maehr & Scot Wolfe (Addgene plasmid # 50916 ; http://n2t.net/addgene:50916 ; RRID:Addgene_50916)
